>Addgene plasmid #97423 | pEff | depositor full sequence | sequence record 179153 | genbank KY439904
CTAGGGTCAACATGGTGGAGCACGACACACTTGTCTACTCCAAAAATATCAAAGATACAGTCTCAGAAGA
CCAAAGGGCAATTGAGACTTTTCAACAAAGGGTAATATCCGGAAACCTCCTCGGATTCCATTGCCCAGCT
ATCTGTCACTTTATTGTGAAGATAGTGGAAAAGGAAGGTGGCTCCTACAAATGCCATCATTGCGATAAAG
GAAAGGCCATCGTTGAAGATGCCTCTGCCGACAGTGGTCCCAAAGATGGACCCCCACCCACGAGGAGCAT
CGTGGAAAAAGAAGACGTTCCAACCACGTCTTCAAAGCAAGTGGATTGATGTGATATCTCCACTGACGTA
AGGGATGACGCACAATCCCACTATCCTTCGCAAGACCCTTCCTCTATATAAGGAAGTTCATTTCATTTGG
AGAGAACACGGGGGACTCTAGAGGATCCGAAATGCGGGTGATAGTATCACCATACGAAGCTGAAGACATT
TTAAAAAGATCAACAGACATGCTACGAAACATTGATAGCGGTGTTTTGTCTACAAAGGAATGCATTAAGG
CTTTCAGCACCATCACTAGAGACCTGCACTGTGCAAAGGCATCTTACCAATGGGGAGTTGACACAGGTTT
GTATCAACGTAATTGCGCAGAAAAGCACCTTATTGATACAGTTGAAAGTAACATAAGGTTGGCACAGCCG
CTTGTTAGGGAGAAGGTAGCAGTGCATTTTTGCAAGGATGAGCCTAAAGAACTTGTTGCCTTCATAACTA
GAAAATATGTCGAATTGACTGGAGTAGGTGTTAGGGAAGCTGTTAAAAGGGAGATGCGGAGTCTCACTAA
GACAGTTCTCAATAAGATGTCCCTCGAAATGGCATTCTATATGTCACCTAGAGCTTGGAAGAACGCAGAA
TGGCTGGAATTGAAATTTAGTCCCGTAAAGATTTTCAGAGATTTGCTTCTCGATGTTGAAACTCTCAATG
AACTCTGCGCAGAGGATGACGTTCATGTCGATAAAGTTAATGAAAACGGTGATGAGAACCATGATCTCGA
ACTTCAGGATGAGTGCTGAATTTAAATTGTACAAGTAACTGCAGGTCGACTCGAATTTCCCCGATCGTTC
AAACATTTGGCAATAAAGTTTCTTAAGATTGAATCCTGTTGCCGGTCTTGCGATGATTATCATATAATTT
CTGTTGAATTACGTTAAGCATGTAATAATTAACATGTAATGCATGACGTTATTTATGAGATGGGTTTTTA
TGATTAGAGTCCCGCAATTATACATTTAATACGCGATAGAAAACAAAATATAGCGCGCAAACTAGGATAA
ATTATCGCGCGCGGTGTCATCTATGTTACTAGATCTACGTACCCCGCGCCAGCTTGGCGTAATCATGGTC
ATAGCTGTTGCGATCGCTCTGCAGATAACGCGTGGCCGGCCTACAGTATGAGCGGAGAATTAAGGGAGTC
ACGTTATGACCCCCGCCGATGACGCGGGACAAGCCGTTTTACGTTTGGAACTGACAGAACCGCAACGTTG
AAGGAGCCACTCAGCCGCGGGTTTCTGGAGTTTAATGAGCTAAGCACATACGTCAGAAACCATTATTGCG
CGTTCAAAAGTCGCCTAAGGTCACTATCAGCTAGCAAATATTTCTTGTCAAAAATGCTCCACTGACGTTC
CATAAATTCCCCTCGGTATCCAATTAGAGTCTCATATTCACTCTCAATCCAAATAATCTGCACCGGATCT
GGATCGTTTCGCATGATTGAACAAGATGGATTGCACGCAGGTTCTCCGGCCGCTTGGGTGGAGAGGCTAT
TCGGCTATGACTGGGCACAACAGACAATCGGCTGCTCTGATGCCGCCGTGTTCCGGCTGTCAGCGCAGGG
GCGCCCGGTTCTTTTTGTCAAGACCGACCTGTCCGGTGCCCTGAATGAACTGCAGGACGAGGCAGCGCGG
CTATCGTGGCTGGCCACGACGGGCGTTCCTTGCGCAGCTGTGCTCGACGTTGTCACTGAAGCGGGAAGGG
ACTGGCTGCTATTGGGCGAAGTGCCGGGGCAGGATCTCCTGTCATCTCACCTTGCTCCTGCCGAGAAAGT
ATCCATCATGGCTGATGCAATGCGGCGGCTGCATACGCTTGATCCGGCTACCTGCCCATTCGACCACCAA
GCGAAACATCGCATCGAGCGAGCACGTACTCGGATGGAAGCCGGTCTTGTCGATCAGGATGATCTGGACG
AAGAGCATCAGGGGCTCGCGCCAGCCGAACTGTTCGCCAGGCTCAAGGCGCGCATGCCCGACGGCGATGA
TCTCGTCGTGACCCATGGCGATGCCTGCTTGCCGAATATCATGGTGGAAAATGGCCGCTTTTCTGGATTC
ATCGACTGTGGCCGGCTGGGTGTGGCGGACCGCTATCAGGACATAGCGTTGGCTACCCGTGATATTGCTG
AAGAGCTTGGCGGCGAATGGGCTGACCGCTTCCTCGTGCTTTACGGTATCGCCGCTCCCGATTCGCAGCG
CATCGCCTTCTATCGCCTTCTTGACGAGTTCTTCTGAGCGGGACTCTGGGGTTCGAAATGACCGACCAAG
CGACGCCCAACCTGCCATCACGAGATTTCGATTCCACCGCCGCCTTCTATGAAAGGTTGGGCTTCGGAAT
CGTTTTCCGGGACGCCGGCTGGATGATCCTCCAGCGCGGGGATCTCATGCTGGAGTTCTTCGCCCACGGG
ATCTCTGCGGAACAGGCGGTCGAAGGTGCCGATATCATTACGACAGCAACGGCCGACAAGCACAACGCCA
CGATCCTGAGCGACAATATGATCGCGGCGTCCACATCAACGGCGTCGGCGGCGACTGCCCAGGCAAGACC
GAGATGCACCGCGATATCTTGCTGCGTTCGGATATTTTCGTGGAGTTCCCGCCACAGACCCGGATGATCC
CCGATCGTTCAAACATTTGGCAATAAAGTTTCTTAAGATTGAATCCTGTTGCCGGTCTTGCGATGATTAT
CATATAATTTCTGTTGAATTACGTTAAGCATGTAATAATTAACATGTAATGCATGACGTTATTTATGAGA
TGGGTTTTTATGATTAGAGTCCCGCAATTATACATTTAATACGCGATAGAAAACAAAATATAGCGCGCAA
ACTAGGATAAATTATCGCGCGCGGTGTCATCTATGTTACTAGATCGGGACTGTAGGCCGGCCCTCACTGG
TGAAAAGAAAAACCACCCCAGTACATTAAAAACGTCCGCAATGTGTTATTAAGTTGTCTAAGCGTCAATT
TGTTTACACCACAATATATCCTGCCACCAGCCAGCCAACAGCTCCCCGACCGGCAGCTCGGCACAAAATC
ACCACTCGATACAGGCAGCCCATCAGTCCGGGACGGCGTCAGCGGGAGAGCCGTTGTAAGGCGGCAGACT
TTGCTCATGTTACCGATGCTATTCGGAAGAACGGCAACTAAGCTGCCGGGTTTGAAACACGGATGATCTC
GCGGAGGGTAGCATGTTGATTGTAACGATGACAGAGCGTTGCTGCCTGTGATCAAATATCATCTCCCTCG
CAGAGATCCGAATTATCAGCCTTCTTATTCATTTCTCGCTTAACCGTGACAGAGTAGACAGGCTGTCTCG
CGGCCGAGGGGCGCAGCCCCTGGGGGGGATGGGAGGCCCGCGTTAGCGGGCCGGGAGGGTTCGAGAAGGG
GGGGCACCCCCCTTCGGCGTGCGCGGTCACGCGCACAGGGCGCAGCCCTGGTTAAAAACAAGGTTTATAA
ATATTGGTTTAAAAGCAGGTTAAAAGACAGGTTAGCGGTGGCCGAAAAACGGGCGGAAACCCTTGCAAAT
GCTGGATTTTCTGCCTGTGGACAGCCCCTCAAATGTCAATAGGTGCGCCCCTCATCTGTCAGCACTCTGC
CCCTCAAGTGTCAAGGATCGCGCCCCTCATCTGTCAGTAGTCGCGCCCCTCAAGTGTCAATACCGCAGGG
CACTTATCCCCAGGCTTGTCCACATCATCTGTGGGAAACTCGCGTAAAATCAGGCGTTTTCGCCGATTTG
CGAGGCTGGCCAGCTCCACGTCGCCGGCCGAAATCGAGCCTGCCCCTCATCTGTCAACGCCGCGCCGGGT
GAGTCGGCCCCTCAAGTGTCAACGTCCGCCCCTCATCTGTCAGTGAGGGCCAAGTTTTCCGCGAGGTATC
CACAACGCCGGCGGCCGCGGTGTCTCGCACACGGCTTCGACGGCGTTTCTGGCGCGTTTGCAGGGCCATA
GACGGCCGCCAGCCCAGCGGCGAGGGCAACCAGCCCGGTGAGCGTCGGAAAGGCGCTCGGTCTTGCCTTG
CTCGTCGGTGATGTACACTAGTCGCTGGCTGCTGAACCCCCAGCCGGAACTGACCCCACAAGGCCCTAGC
GTTTGCAATGCACCAGGTCATCATTGACCCAGGCGTGTTCCACCAGGCCGCTGCCTCGCAACTCTTCGCA
GGCTTCGCCGACCTGCTCGCGCCACTTCTTCACGCGGGTGGAATCCGATCCGCACATGAGGCGGAAGGTT
TCCAGCTTGAGCGGGTACGGCTCCCGGTGCGAGCTGAAATAGTCGAACATCCGTCGGGCCGTCGGCGACA
GCTTGCGGTACTTCTCCCATATGAATTTCGTGTAGTGGTCGCCAGCAAACAGCACGACGATTTCCTCGTC
GATCAGGACCTGGCAACGGGACGTTTTCTTGCCACGGTCCAGGACGCGGAAGCGGTGCAGCAGCGACACC
GATTCCAGGTGCCCAACGCGGTCGGACGTGAAGCCCATCGCCGTCGCCTGTAGGCGCGACAGGCATTCCT
CGGCCTTCGTGTAATACCGGCCATTGATCGACCAGCCCAGGTCCTGGCAAAGCTCGTAGAACGTGAAGGT
GATCGGCTCGCCGATAGGGGTGCGCTTCGCGTACTCCAACACCTGCTGCCACACCAGTTCGTCATCGTCG
GCCCGCAGCTCGACGCCGGTGTAGGTGATCTTCACGTCCTTGTTGACGTGGAAAATGACCTTGTTTTGCA
GCGCCTCGCGCGGGATTTTCTTGTTGCGCGTGGTGAACAGGGCAGAGCGGGCCGTGTCGTTTGGCATCGC
TCGCATCGTGTCCGGCCACGGCGCAATATCGAACAAGGAAAGCTGCATTTCCTTGATCTGCTGCTTCGTG
TGTTTCAGCAACGCGGCCTGCTTGGCCTCGCTGACCTGTTTTGCCAGGTCCTCGCCGGCGGTTTTTCGCT
TCTTGGTCGTCATAGTTCCTCGCGTGTCGATGGTCATCGACTTCGCCAAACCTGCCGCCTCCTGTTCGAG
ACGACGCGAACGCTCCACGGCGGCCGATGGCGCGGGCAGGGCAGGGGGAGCCAGTTGCACGCTGTCGCGC
TCGATCTTGGCCGTAGCTTGCTGGACCATCGAGCCGACGGACTGGAAGGTTTCGCGGGGCGCACGCATGA
CGGTGCGGCTTGCGATGGTTTCGGCATCCTCGGCGGAAAACCCCGCGTCGATCAGTTCTTGCCTGTATGC
CTTCCGGTCAAACGTCCGATTCATTCACCCTCCTTGCGGGATTGCCCCGACTCACGCCGGGGCAATGTGC
CCTTATTCCTGATTTGACCCGCCTGGTGCCTTGGTGTCCAGATAATCCACCTTATCGGCAATGAAGTCGG
TCCCGTAGACCGTCTGGCCGTCCTTCTCGTACTTGGTATTCCGAATCTTGCCCTGCACGAATACCAGCGA
CCCCTTGCCCAAATACTTGCCGTGGGCCTCGGCCTGAGAGCCAAAACACTTGATGCGGAAGAAGTCGGTG
CGCTCCTGCTTGTCGCCGGCATCGTTGCGCCACATCTAGGTACTAAAACAATTCATCCAGTAAAATATAA
TATTTTATTTTCTCCCAATCAGGCTTGATCCCCAGTAAGTCAAAAAATAGCTCGACATACTGTTCTTCCC
CGATATCCTCCCTGATCGACCGGACGCAGAAGGCAATGTCATACCACTTGTCCGCCCTGCCGCTTCTCCC
AAGATCAATAAAGCCACTTACTTTGCCATCTTTCACAAAGATGTTGCTGTCTCCCAGGTCGCCGTGGGAA
AAGACAAGTTCCTCTTCGGGCTTTTCCGTCTTTAAAAAATCATACAGCTCGCGCGGATCTTTAAATGGAG
TGTCTTCTTCCCAGTTTTCGCAATCCACATCGGCCAGATCGTTATTCAGTAAGTAATCCAATTCGGCTAA
GCGGCTGTCTAAGCTATTCGTATAGGGACAATCCGATATGTCGATGGAGTGAAAGAGCCTGATGCACTCC
GCATACAGCTCGATAATCTTTTCAGGGCTTTGTTCATCTTCATACTCTTCCGAGCAAAGGACGCCATCGG
CCTCACTCATGAGCAGATTGCTCCAGCCATCATGCCGTTCAAAGTGCAGGACCTTTGGAACAGGCAGCTT
TCCTTCCAGCCATAGCATCATGTCCTTTTCCCGTTCCACATCATAGGTGGTCCCTTTATACCGGCTGTCC
GTCATTTTTAAATATAGGTTTTCATTTTCTCCCACCAGCTTATATACCTTAGCAGGAGACATTCCTTCCG
TATCTTTTACGCAGCGGTATTTTTCGATCAGTTTTTTCAATTCCGGTGATATTCTCATTTTAGCCATTTA
TTATTTCCTTCCTCTTTTCTACAGTATTTAAAGATACCCCAAGAAGCTAATTATAACAAGACGAACTCCA
ATTCACTGTTCCTTGCATTCTAAAACCTTAAATACCAGAAAACAGCTTTTTCAAAGTTGTTTTCAAAGTT
GGCGTATAACATAGTATCGACGGAGCCGATTTTGAAACCACAATTATGGGTGATGCTGCCAACTTACTGA
TTTAGTGTATGATGGTGTTTTTGAGGTGCTCCAGTGGCTTCTGTTTCTATCAGCTGTCCCTCCTGTTCAG
CTACTGACGGGGTGGTGCGTAACGGCAAAAGCACCGCCGGACATCAGCGCTATCTCTGCTCTCACTGCCG
TAAAACATGGCAACTGCAGTTCACTTACACCGCTTCTCAACCCGGTACGCACCAGAAAATCATTGATATG
GCCATGAATGGCGTTGGATGCCGGGCAACAGCCCGCATTATGGGCGTTGGCCTCAACACGATTTTACGTC
ACTTAAAAAACTCAGGCCGCAGTCGGTAACTATGCGGTGTGAAATACCGCACAGATGCGTAAGGAGAAAA
TACCGCATCAGGCGCTCTTCCGCTTCCTCGCTCACTGACTCGCTGCGCTCGGTCGTTCGGCTGCGGCGAG
CGGTATCAGCTCACTCAAAGGCGGTAATACGGTTATCCACAGAATCAGGGGATAACGCAGGAAAGAACAT
GTGAGCAAAAGGCCAGCAAAAGGCCAGGAACCGTAAAAAGGCCGCGTTGCTGGCGTTTTTCCATAGGCTC
CGCCCCCCTGACGAGCATCACAAAAATCGACGCTCAAGTCAGAGGTGGCGAAACCCGACAGGACTATAAA
GATACCAGGCGTTTCCCCCTGGAAGCTCCCTCGTGCGCTCTCCTGTTCCGACCCTGCCGCTTACCGGATA
CCTGTCCGCCTTTCTCCCTTCGGGAAGCGTGGCGCTTTCTCATAGCTCACGCTGTAGGTATCTCAGTTCG
GTGTAGGTCGTTCGCTCCAAGCTGGGCTGTGTGCACGAACCCCCCGTTCAGCCCGACCGCTGCGCCTTAT
CCGGTAACTATCGTCTTGAGTCCAACCCGGTAAGACACGACTTATCGCCACTGGCAGCAGGTAACCTCGC
GCATACAGCCGGGCAGTGACGTCATCGTCTGCGCGGAAATGGACGGGCCCCCGGCGCCAGATCTGGGGAA
CCCTGTGGTTGGCATGCACATACAAATGGACGAACGGATAAACCTTTTCACGCCCTTTTAAATATCCGAT
TATTCTAATAAACGCTCTTTTCTCTTAGGTTTACCCGCCAATATATCCTGTCAAACACTGATAGTTT
[106 nt withheld, positions 7978-8083]
G
[44 nt withheld, positions 8085-8128]
CATTCAGGCTGCGCAACTGTTGGGAAGGGCGATCGGTGCGGGCCTCTTCGCTATTACGCCAGCTGGCGAA
AGGGGGATGTGCTGCAAGGCGATTAAGTTGGGTAACGCCAGGGTTTTCCCAGTCACGACGTTGTAAAACG
ACGGCCAGTGAATTGTTAATTAATAGGCCTCGAGGTCAACATGGTGGAGCACGACACGCTTGTCTACTCC
AAAAATATCAAAGATACAGTCTCAGAAGACCAAAGGGCAATTGAGACTTTTCAACAAAGGGTAATATCCG
GAAACCTCCTCGGATTCCATTGCCCAGCTATCTGTCACTTTATTGTGAAGATAGTGGAAAAGGAAGGTGG
CTCCTACAAATGCCATCATTGCGATAAAGGAAAGGCCATCGTTGAAGATGCCTCTGCCGACAGTGGTCCC
AAAGATGGACCCCCACCCACGAGGAGCATCGTGGAAAAAGAAGACGTTCCAACCACGTCTTCAAAGCAAG
TGGATTGATGTGATATCTCCACTGACGTAAGGGATGACGCACAATCCCACTATCCTTCGCAAGACCCTTC
CTCTATATAAGGAAGTTCATTTCATTTGGAGAGGAGAAAACTAAACCATACACCACCAACACAACCAAAC
CCACCACGCCCAATTGTTACACACCCGCTTGAAAAAGAAAGTTTAACAAATGGCCAAGGTGCGCGAGGTT
TACCAATCTTTTACAGACTCCACCACAAAAACTCTCATCCAAGATGAGGCTTATAGAAACATTCGCCCCA
TCATGGAAAAACACAAACTAGCTAACCCTTACGCTCAAACGGTTGAAGCGGCTAATGATCTAGAGGGGTT
CGGCATAGCCACCAATCCCTATAGCATTGAATTGCATACACATGCAGCCGCTAAGACCATAGAGAATAAA
CTTCTAGAGGTGCTTGGTTCCATCCTACCACAAGAACCTGTTACATTTATGTTTCTTAAACCCAGAAAGC
TAAACTACATGAGAAGAAACCCGCGGATCAAGGACATTTTCCAAAATGTTGCCATTGAACCAAGAGACGT
AGCCAGGTACCCCAAGGAAACAATAATTGACAAACTCACAGAGATCACAACGGAAACAGCATACATTAGT
GACACTCTGCACTTCTTGGATCCGAGCTACATAGTGGAGACATTCCAAAACTGCCCAAAATTGCAAACAT
TGTATGCGACCTTAGTTCTCCCCGTTGAGGCAGCCTTTAAAATGGAAAGCACTCACCCGAACATATACAG
CCTCAAATACTTCGGAGATGGTTTCCAGTATATACCAGGCAACCATGGTGGCGGGGCATACCATCATGAA
TTCGCTCATCTACAATGGCTCAAAGTGGGAAAGATCAAGTGGAGGGACCCCAAGGATAGCTTTCTCGGAC
ATCTCAATTACACGACTGAGCAGGTTGAGATGCACACAGTGACAGTACAGTTGCAGGAATCGTTCGCGGC
AAACCACTTGTACTGCATCAGGAGAGGAGACTTGCTCACACCGGAGGTGCGCACTTTCGGCCAACCTGAC
AGGTACGTGATTCCACCACAGATCTTCCTCCCAAAAGTTCACAACTGCAAGAAGCCGATTCTCAAGAAAA
CTATGATGCAGCTCTTCTTGTATGTTAGGACAGTCAAGGTCGCAAAAAATTGTGACATTTTTGCCAAAGT
CAGACAATTAATTAAATCATCTGACTTGGACAAATACTCTGCTGTGGAACTGGTTTACTTAGTAAGCTAC
ATGGAGTTCCTTGCCGATTTACAAGCTACCACCTGCTTCTCAGACACACTTTCTGGTGGCTTGCTAACAA
AGACCCTTGCACCGGTGAGGGCTTGGATACAAGAGAAAAAGATGCAGCTGTTTGGTCTTGAGGACTACGC
GAAGTTAGTCAAAGCAGTTGATTTCCACCCGGTGGATTTTTCTTTCAAAGTGGAAACTTGGGACTTCAGA
TTCCACCCCTTGCAAGCGTGGAAAGCCTTCCGACCAAGGGAAGTGTCGGATGTAGAGGAAATGGAAAGTT
TGTTCTCAGATGGGGACCTGCTTGATTGCTTCACAAGAATGCCAGCTTATGCGGTAAACGCAGAGGAAGA
TTTAGCTGCAATCAGGAAAACGCCCGAGATGGATGTCGGTCAAGAAGTTAAAGAGCCTGCAGGAGACAGA
AATCAATACTCAAACCCTGCAGAAACTTTCCTCAACAAGCTCCACAGGAAACACAGTAGGGAGGTGAAAC
ACCAGGCCGCAAAGAAAGCTAAACGCCTAGCTGAAATCCAGGAGTCAATGAGAGCTGAAGGTGATGCCGA
ACCAAATGAAATAAGCGGGACGATGGGGGCAATACCCAGCAACGCCGAACTTCCTGGCACGAATGATGCC
AGACAAGAACTCACACTCCCAACCACTAAACCTGTCCCTGCAAGGTGGGAAGATGCTTCATTCACAGATT
CTAGTGTGGAAGAGGAGCAGGTTAAACTCCTTGGAAAAGAAACCGTTGAAACAGCGACGCAACAAGTCAT
CGAAGGACTTCCTTGGAAACACTGGATTCCTCAATTAAATGCTGTTGGATTCAAGGCGCTGGAAATTCAG
AGGGATAGGAGTGGAACAATGATCATGCCCATCACAGAAATGGTCTCCGGGCTGGAAAAAGAGGACTTCC
CTGAAGGAACTCCAAAAGAGTTGGCACGAGAATTGTTCGCTATGAACAGAAGCCCTGCCACCATCCCTTT
GGACCTGCTTAGAGCCAGAGACTACGGCAGTGATGTAAAGAACAAGAGAATTGGTGCCATCACAAAGACA
CAGGCAACGAGTTGGGGCGAATACTTGACAGGAAAGATAGAAAGCTTAACTGAGAGGAAAGTTGCGACTT
GTGTCATTCATGGAGCTGGAGGTTCTGGAAAAAGTCATGCCATCCAGAAGGCATTGAGAGAAATTGGCAA
GGGCTCGGACATCACTGTAGTCCTGCCGACCAATGAACTGCGGCTAGATTGGAGTAAGAAAGTGCCTAAC
ACTGAGCCCTATATGTTCAAGACCTCTGAAAAGGCGTTAATTGGGGGAACAGGCAGCATAGTCATCTTTG
ACGATTACTCAAAACTTCCTCCCGGTTACATAGAAGCCTTAGTCTGTTTCTACTCTAAAATCAAGCTAAT
CATTCTAACAGGAGATAGCAGACAAAGCGTCTACCATGAAACTGCTGAGGACGCCTCCATCAGGCATTTG
GGACCAGCAACAGAGTACTTCTCAAAATACTGCCGATACTATCTCAATGCCACACACCGCAACAAGAAAG
ATCTTGCGAACATGCTTGGTGTCTACAGTGAGAGAACGGGAGTCACCGAAATCAGCATGAGCGCCGAGTT
CTTAGAAGGAATCCCAACTTTGGTACCCTCGGATGAGAAGAGAAAGCTGTACATGGGCACCGGGAGGAAT
GACACGTTCACATACGCTGGATGCCAGGGGCTAACTAAGCCGAAGGTACAAATAGTGTTGGACCACAACA
CCCAAGTGTGTAGCGCGAATGTGATGTACACGGCACTTTCTAGAGCCACCGATAGGATTCACTTCGTGAA
CACAAGTGCAAATTCCTCTGCCTTCTGGGAAAAGTTGGACAGCACCCCTTACCTCAAGACTTTCCTATCA
GTGGTGAGAGAACAAGCACTCAGGGAGTACGAGCCGGCAGAGGCAGAGCCAATTCAAGAGCCTGAGCCCC
AGACACACATGTGTGTCGAGAATGAGGAGTCCGTGCTAGAAGAGTACAAAGAGGAACTCTTGGAAAAGTT
TGACAGAGAGATCCACTCTGAATCCCATGGTCATTCAAACTGTGTCCAAACTGAAGACACAACCATTCAG
TTGTTTTCGCATCAACAAGCAAAAGATGAGACCCTCCTCTGGGCGACTATAGATGCGCGGCTCAAGACCA
GCAATCAAGAAACAAACTTCCGAGAATTCCTGAGCAAGAAGGACATTGGGGACGTTCTGTTTTTAAACTA
CCAAAAAGCTATGGGTTTACCCAAAGAGCGTATTCCTTTTTCCCAAGAGGTCTGGGAAGCTTGTGCCCAC
GAAGTACAAAGCAAGTACCTCAGCAAGTCAAAGTGCAACTTGATCAATGGGACTGTGAGACAGAGCCCAG
ACTTCGATGAAAATAAGATTATGGTATTCCTCAAGTCGCAGTGGGTCACAAAGGTGGAAAAACTAGGTCT
ACCCAAGATTAAGCCAGGTCAAACCATAGCAGCCTTTTACCAGCAGACTGTGATGCTTTTTGGAACTATG
GCTAGGTACATGCGATGGTTCAGACAGGCTTTCCAGCCAAAAGAAGTCTTCATAAACTGTGAGACCACGC
CAGATGACATGTCTGCATGGGCCTTGAACAACTGGAATTTCAGCAGACCTAGCTTGGCTAATGACTACAC
AGCTTTCGACCAGTCTCAGGATGGAGCCATGTTGCAATTTGAGGTGCTCAAAGCCAAACACCACTGCATA
CCAGAGGAAATCATTCAGGCATACATAGATATTAAGACTAATGCACAGATTTTCCTAGGCACGTTATCAA
TTATGCGCCTGACTGGTGAAGGTCCCACTTTTGATGCAAACACTGAGTGCAACATAGCTTACACCCATAC
AAAGTTTGACATCCCAGCCGGAACTGCTCAAGTTTATGCAGGAGACGACTCCGCACTGGACTGTGTTCCA
GAAGTGAAGCATAGTTTCCACAGGCTTGAGGACAAATTACTCCTAAAGTCAAAGCCTGTAATCACGCAGC
AAAAGAAGGGCAGTTGGCCTGAGTTTTGTGGTTGGCTGATCACACCAAAAGGGGTGATGAAAGACCCAAT
TAAGCTCCATGTTAGCTTAAAATTGGCTGAAGCTAAGGGTGAACTCAAGAAATGTCAAGATTCCTATGAA
ATTGATCTGAGTTATGCCTATGACCACAAGGACTCTCTGCATGACTTGTTCGATGAGAAACAGTGTCAGG
CACACACACTCACTTGCAGAACACTAATCAAGTCAGGGAGAGGCACTGTCTCACTTTCCCGCCTCAGAAA
CTTTCTTTAACCGTTAAGTTACCTTAGAGATTTGAATAAGTCTAGATTTTTATTTTTAATTTTCTTTCAA
ATACTTCCATCAGGCGCGCCATGGTGAGCAAGGGCGAGGAGCTGTTCACCGGGGTGGTGCCCATCCTGGT
CGAGCTGGACGGCGACGTGAACGGCCACAAGTTCAGCGTGTCCGGCGAGGGCGAGGGCGATGCCACCTAC
GGCAAGCTGACCCTGAAGTTCATCTGCACCACCGGCAAGCTGCCCGTGCCCTGGCCCACCCTCGTGACCA
CCTTCACCTACGGCGTGCAGTGCTTCAGCCGCTACCCCGACCACATGAAGCAGCACGACTTCTTCAAGTC
CGCCATGCCCGAAGGCTACGTCCAGGAGCGCACCATCTTCTTCAAGGACGACGGCAACTACAAGACCCGC
GCCGAGGTATGTAGTGTTTTTGGATAACTGAGTTTGCCTATGATTTTGTATTTACTGAGATGTTTGTCCT
CTTTCTGCAGGTGAACCGCATCGAGCTGAAGGGCATCGACTTCAAGGAGGACGGCAACATCCTGGGGCAC
AAGCTGGAGTACAACTACAACAGCCACAACGTCTATATCATGGCCGACAAGCAGAAGAACGGCATCAAGG
TGAACTTCAAGATCCGCCACAACATCGAGGACGGCAGCGTGCAGCTCGCCGACCACTACCAGCAGAACAC
CCCCATCGGCGACGGCCCCGTGCTGCTGCCCGACAACCACTACCTGAGCACCCAGTCCGCCCTGAGCAAA
GACCCCAACGAGAAGCGCGATCACATGGTCCTGCTGGAGTTCGTGACCGCCGCCGGGATCACTCACGGCA
TGGACGAGCTGTACAAGTAACCCGGGTGTACAAGTAATCTAGCGATACCGTCGAGGTCGTATCACTGGAA
CAACAACCGCTGAGGCTGTTGTCACTCTACCACCACCATAACTACGTCTACATAACCGACGCCTACCCCA
GTTTCATAGTATTTTCTGGTTTGATTGTATGAATAATATAAATAAAAAAAAAAAAAAAAAAAAAAAACTA
GTGGTACCGCGATCGTTCAAACATTTGGCAATAAAGTTTCTTAAGATTGAATCCTGTTGCCGGTCTTGCG
ATGATTATCATATAATTTCTGTTGAATTACGTTAAGCATGTAATAATTAACATGTAATGCATGACGTTAT
TTATGAGATGGGTTTTTATGATTAGAGTCCCGCAATTATACATTTAATACGCGATAGAAAACAAAATATA
GCGCGCAAACTAGGATAAATTATCGCGCGCGGTGTCATCTATGTTACTAGATCGTATAC
Features (pLannotate 1.2.2; 27 found; start..end, strand, type, name):
     83..424     +  promoter       CaMV 35S promoter: strong constitutive promoter from cauliflower mosaic virus
   1113..1365    +  terminator     NOS terminator: nopaline synthase terminator and poly(A) signal
   1559..1742    +  promoter       NOS promoter: nopaline synthase promoter NOS promoter
   1763..2557    +  CDS            NeoR/KanR: aminoglycoside phosphotransferase from Tn5; aph(3')-II (or nptII); confers resistance to neomycin, kanamycin, and G418 (Geneticin®)
   2578..2727    +  CDS            ble (fragment): BLE_KLEPN - Experimental evidence at protein level: Swiss-Prot protein existence level 1. Binding protein with a strong affinity to the bleomycin family of antibiotics. Binds to CL990; an antimitotic-antibiotic compound. From Klebsiella pneumoniae.
   2734..2823    +  CDS            ocd (fragment): OCD_AGRFC - Experimental evidence at protein level: Swiss-Prot protein existence level 1. Catalyzes the conversion of L-ornithine into L-proline with release of ammonia. Is involved in the utilization of nopaline, a catabolic pathway that proceeds through L-arginine and L-ornithine to L-proline. Nopaline is a predominant opine in plant cells transformed with Ti plasmid pTiC58. From Agrobacterium fabrum (strain C58 / ATCC 33970) (Agrobacterium tumefaciens (strain C58)).
   2826..2936    +  CDS            ocd (fragment): OCD_AGRFC - Experimental evidence at protein level: Swiss-Prot protein existence level 1. Catalyzes the conversion of L-ornithine into L-proline with release of ammonia. Is involved in the utilization of nopaline, a catabolic pathway that proceeds through L-arginine and L-ornithine to L-proline. Nopaline is a predominant opine in plant cells transformed with Ti plasmid pTiC58. From Agrobacterium fabrum (strain C58 / ATCC 33970) (Agrobacterium tumefaciens (strain C58)).
   2943..3195    +  terminator     NOS terminator: nopaline synthase terminator and poly(A) signal
   3292..3316    -  misc_feature   LB T-DNA repeat: left border repeat from nopaline C58 T-DNA
   3685..4316    -  rep_origin     oriV: incP origin of replication
   4406..5554    -  CDS            trfA: trans-acting replication protein that binds to and activates oriV
   5853..6647    -  CDS            KanR: aminoglycoside phosphotransferase; aphA-3; confers resistance to kanamycin
   6839..7170    +  mobile_element IS1 (fragment): prokaryotic transposable element IS1
   7171..7222    +  misc_feature   bom (fragment): basis of mobility region from pBR322
   7408..7760    -  rep_origin     ori (fragment): high-copy-number ColE1/pMB1/pBR322/pUC origin of replication
   7760..7815    +  mobile_element IS1 (fragment): prokaryotic transposable element IS1
   7939..7963    -  misc_feature   RB T-DNA repeat: right border repeat from nopaline C58 T-DNA
   7978..8128    -  rep_origin     f1 ori (fragment) (sequence partly withheld): f1 bacteriophage origin of replication; arrow indicates direction of (+) strand synthesis
   8126..8281    -  CDS            lacZα (fragment) (sequence partly withheld): LacZα fragment of β-galactosidase; lacZ fragment
   8380..8723    +  promoter       CaMV 35S promoter: strong constitutive promoter from cauliflower mosaic virus
   8677..8723    +  promoter       minimal CaMV 35S promoter: minimal 35S promoter from cauliflower mosaic virus
   8808..13175   +  CDS            RDRP_PVXX3: Protein inferred from homology: Swiss-Prot protein existence level 3. RNA replication. The central part of this protein possibly functions as an ATP-binding helicase (Probable). From Potato virus X (strain X3) (PVX).
  13265..13597   +  CDS            (3-F)Tyr-EGFP (fragment): (3-F)Tyr-EGFP is a basic (constitutively fluorescent) green fluorescent protein published in 2004, derived from Aequorea victoria.
  13668..14028   +  CDS            EGFP (fragment): the original enhanced GFP (Yang et al., 1996) mammalian codon-optimized
  14060..14116   +  CDS            CAPSD_PVXX3 (fragment): Experimental evidence at protein level: Swiss-Prot protein existence level 1. Required for genome encapsidation. Forms ribonucleoprotein complexes along with TGB1 helicase and viral RNA. From Potato virus X (strain X3) (PVX).
  14113..14166   +  ncRNA          PVX 3: Accession: RF00184 - Potato virus X cis-acting regulatory element
  14229..14481   +  terminator     NOS terminator: nopaline synthase terminator and poly(A) signal
