>Addgene plasmid #97423 | pEff | addgene full sequence | sequence record 479000 | Addgene Long Read Sequencing Result
TGAGACTTTTCAACAAAGGGTAATATCCGGAAACCTCCTCGGATTCCATTGCCCAGCTATCTGTCACTTT
ATTGTGAAGATAGTGGAAAAGGAAGGTGGCTCCTACAAATGCCATCATTGCGATAAAGGAAAGGCCATCG
TTGAAGATGCCTCTGCCGACAGTGGTCCCAAAGATGGACCCCCACCCACGAGGAGCATCGTGGAAAAAGA
AGACGTTCCAACCACGTCTTCAAAGCAAGTGGATTGATGTGATATCTCCACTGACGTAAGGGATGACGCA
CAATCCCACTATCCTTCGCAAGACCCTTCCTCTATATAAGGAAGTTCATTTCATTTGGAGAGGAGAAAAC
TAAACCATACACCACCAACACAACCAAACCCACCACGCCCAATTGTTACACACCCGCTTGAAAAAGAAAG
TTTAACAAATGGCCAAGGTGCGCGAGGTTTACCAATCTTTTACAGACTCCACCACAAAAACTCTCATCCA
AGATGAGGCTTATAGAAACATTCGCCCCATCATGGAAAAACACAAACTAGCTAACCCTTACGCTCAAACG
GTTGAAGCGGCTAATGATCTAGAGGGGTTCGGCATAGCCACCAATCCCTATAGCATTGAATTGCATACAC
ATGCAGCCGCTAAGACCATAGAGAATAAACTTCTAGAGGTGCTTGGTTCCATCCTACCACAAGAACCTGT
TACATTTATGTTTCTTAAACCCAGAAAGCTAAACTACATGAGAAGAAACCCGCGGATCAAGGACATTTTC
CAAAATGTTGCCATTGAACCAAGAGACGTAGCCAGGTACCCCAAGGAAACAATAATTGACAAACTCACAG
AGATCACAACGGAAACAGCATACATTAGTGACACTCTGCACTTCTTGGATCCGAGCTACATAGTGGAGAC
ATTCCAAAACTGCCCAAAATTGCAAACATTGTATGCGACCTTAGTTCTCCCCGTTGAGGCAGCCTTTAAA
ATGGAAAGCACTCACCCGAACATATACAGCCTCAAATACTTCGGAGATGGTTTCCAGTATATACCAGGCA
ACCATGGTGGCGGGGCATACCATCATGAATTCGCTCATCTACAATGGCTCAAAGTGGGAAAGATCAAGTG
GAGGGACCCCAAGGATAGCTTTCTCGGACATCTCAATTACACGACTGAGCAGGTTGAGATGCACACAGTG
ACAGTACAGTTGCAGGAATCGTTCGCGGCAAACCACTTGTACTGCATCAGGAGAGGAGACTTGCTCACAC
CGGAGGTGCGCACTTTCGGCCAACCTGACAGGTACGTGATTCCACCACAGATCTTCCTCCCAAAAGTTCA
CAACTGCAAGAAGCCGATTCTCAAGAAAACTATGATGCAGCTCTTCTTGTATGTTAGGACAGTCAAGGTC
GCAAAAAATTGTGACATTTTTGCCAAAGTCAGACAATTAATTAAATCATCTGACTTGGACAAATACTCTG
CTGTGGAACTGGTTTACTTAGTAAGCTACATGGAGTTCCTTGCCGATTTACAAGCTACCACCTGCTTCTC
AGACACACTTTCTGGTGGCTTGCTAACAAAGACCCTTGCACCGGTGAGGGCTTGGATACAAGAGAAAAAG
ATGCAGCTGTTTGGTCTTGAGGACTACGCGAAGTTAGTCAAAGCAGTTGATTTCCACCCGGTGGATTTTT
CTTTCAAAGTGGAAACTTGGGACTTCAGATTCCACCCCTTGCAAGCGTGGAAAGCCTTCCGACCAAGGGA
AGTGTCGGATGTAGAGGAAATGGAAAGTTTGTTCTCAGATGGGGACTTGCTTGATTGCTTCACAAGAATG
CCAGCTTATGCGGTAAACGCAGAGGAAGATTTAGCTGCAATCAGGAAAACGCCCGAGATGGATGTCGGTC
AAGAAGTTAAAGAACCTGCAGGAGACAGAAATCAATACTCAAACCCTGCAGAAACTTTCCTCAACAAGCT
CCACAGGAAACACAGTAGGGAGGTGAAACACCAGGCCGCAAAGAAAGCTAAACGCCTAGCTGAAATCCAG
GAGTCAATGAGAGCTGAAGGTGATGCCGAACCAAATGAAATAAGCGGGGGCATGGGGGCAATACCCAGCA
ACGCCGAACTTCCTGGCACGAATGATGCCAGACAAGAACTCACACTCCCAACCACTAAACCTGTCCCTGC
AAGGTGGGAAGATGCTTCATTCACAGATTCTAGTGTGGAAGAGGAGCAGGTTAAACCCCTTGGAAAAGAA
ACCGTTGAAACAGCGACGCAACAAGTCATCGAAGGACTTCCTTGGAAACACTGGATTCCTCAATTAAATG
CTGTTGGATTCAAGGCGCTGGAAATTCAGAGGGATAGGAGTGGAACAATGATCATGCCCATCACAGAAAT
GGTCTCCGGGCTGGAAAAAGAGGACTTCCCTGAAGGAACTCCAAAAGAGTTGGCACGAGAATTGTTCGCT
ATGAACAGAAGCCCTGCCACCATCCCTTTGGACCTGCTTAGAGCCAGAGACTACGGCAGTGATGTAAAGA
ACAAGAGAATTGGTGCCATCACAAAGACACAGGCAACGAGTTGGGGCGAATACTTGACAGGAAAGATAGA
AAGCTTGACTGAGAGGAAAGTTGCGACTTGTGTCATTCATGGAGCTGGAGGTTCTGGAAAAAGTCATGCC
ATCCAGAAGGCATTGAGAGAAATTGGCAAGGGCTCGGACATCACTGTAGTCCTGCCGACCAATGAACTGC
GGCTAGATTGGAGTAAGAAAGTGCCTAACACTGAGCCCTATATGTTCAAGACCTATGAAAAGGCGTTAAT
TGGGGGAACAGGCAGCATAGTCATCTTTGACGATTACTCAAAACTTCCTCCCGGTTACATAGAAGCCTTA
GTCTGTTTCTACTCTAAAATCAAGCTAATCATTCTAACAGGAGATAGCAGACAAAGCGTCTACCATGAAA
CTGCTGAGGACGCCTCCATCAGGCATTTGGGACCAGCAACAGAGTACTTCTCAAAATACTGCCGATACTA
TCTCAATGCCACACACCGCAACAAGAAAGATCTTGCGAACATGCTTGGTGTCTACAGTGAGAGAACGGGA
GTCACCGAAATCAGCATGAGCGCCGAGTTCTTAGAAGGAATCCCAACTTTGGTACCCTCGGATGAGAAGA
GAAAGCTGTACATGGGCACCGGGAGGAATGACACGTTCACATACGCTGGATGCCAGGGGCTAACTAAGCC
GAAGGTACAAATAGTGTTGGACCACAACACCCAAGTGTGTAGCGCGAATGTGATGTACACGGCACTTTCT
AGAGCCACCGATAGGATTCACTTCGTGAACACAAGTGCAAATTCCTCGGCCTTCTGGGAAAAGTTGGACA
GCACCCCTTACCTCAAGACTTTCCTATCAGTGGTGAGAGAACAAGCACTCAGGGAGTACGAGCCGGCAGA
GGCAGAGCCAATTCAAGAGCCTGAGCCCCAGACACACATGTGTGTCGAGAATGAGGAGTCCGTGCTAGAA
GAGTACAAAGAGGAACTCTTGGAAAAGTTTGACAGAGAGATCCACTCTGAATCCCATGGTCATTCAAACT
GTGTCCAAACTGAAGACACAACCATTCAGTTGTTTTCGCATCAACAAGCAAAAGATGAGACCCTCCTCTG
GGCGACTATAGATGCGCGGCTCAAGACCAGCAATCAAGAGACAAACTTCCGAGAATTCCTGAGCAAGAAG
GACATTGGGGACGTTCTGTTTTTAAACTACCAAAAAGCTATGGGTTTACCCAAAGAGCGTATTCCTTTTT
CCCAAGAGGTCTGGGAAGCTTGTGCCCACGAAGTACAAAGCAAGTACCTCAGCAAGTCAAAGTGCAACTT
GATCAATGGGACTGTGAGACAGAGCCCAGACTTCGATGAAAATAAGATTATGGTATTCCTCAAGTCGCAG
TGGGTCACAAAGGTGGAAAAACTAGGTCTACCCAAGATTAAGCCAGGTCAAACCATAGCAGCCTTTTACC
AGCAGACTGTGATGCTTTTTGGAACTATGGCTAGGTACATGCGATGGTTCAGACAGGCTTTCCAGCCAAA
AGAAGTCTTCATAAACTGTGAGACCACGCCAGATGACATGTCTGCATGGGCCTTGAACAACTGGAATTTC
AGCAGACCTAGCTTGGCTAATGACTACACAGCTTTCGACCAGTCTCAGGATGGAGCCATGTTGCAATTTG
AGGTGCTCAAAGCCAAACACCACTGCATACCAGAGGAAATCATTCAGGCATACATAGATATTAAGACTAA
TGCACAGATTTTCCTAGGCACGTTATCAATTATGCGCCTGACTGGTGAAGGTCCCACTTTTGATGCAAAC
ACTGAGTGCAACATAGCTTACACCCATACAAAGTTTGACATCCCAGCCGGAACTGCTCAAGTTTATGCAG
GAGACGACTCCGCACTGGACTGTGTTCCAGAAGTGAAGCATAGTTTCCACAGGCTTGAGGACAAATTACT
CCTAAAGTCAAAGCCTGTAATCACGCAGCAAAAGAAGGGCAGTTGGCCTGAGTTTTGTGGTTGGCTGATC
ACACCAAAAGGGGTGATGAAAGACCCAATTAAGCTCCATGTTAGCTTAAAATTGGCTGAAGCTAAGGGTG
AACTCAAGAAATGTCAAGATTCCTATGAAATTGATCTGAGTTATGCCTATGACCACAAGGACTCTCTGCA
TGACTTGTTCGATGAGAAACAGTGTCAGGCACACACACTCACTTGCAGAACACTAATCAAGTCAGGGAGA
GGCACTGTCTCACTTTCCCGCCTCAGAAACTTTCTTTAACCGTTAAGTTACCTTAGAGATTTGAATAAGT
CTAGATTTTTATTTTTAATTTTCTTTCAAATACTTCCATCAGGCGCGCCATGGTGAGCAAGGGCGAGGAG
CTGTTCACCGGGGTGGTGCCCATCCTGGTCGAGCTGGACGGCGACGTAAACGGCCACAAGTTCAGCGTGT
CCGGCGAGGGCGAGGGCGATGCCACCTACGGCAAGCTGACCCTGAAGTTCATCTGCACCACCGGCAAGCT
GCCCGTGCCCTGGCCCACCCTCGTGACCACCTTCAGCTACGGCGTGCAGTGCTTCAGCCGCTACCCCGAC
CACATGAAGCAGCACGACTTCTTCAAGTCCGCCATGCCCGAAGGCTACGTCCAGGAGCGCACCATCTTCT
TCAAGGACGACGGCAACTACAAGACCCGCGCCGAGGTATGTAGTGTTTTTGGATAACTGAGTTTGCCTAT
GATTTTGTATTTACTGAGATGTTTGTCCTCTTTCTGCAGGTGAAGTTCGAGGGCGACACCCTGGTGAACC
GCATCGAGCTGAAGGGCATCGACTTCAAGGAGGACGGCAACATCCTGGGGCACAAGCTGGAGTACAACTA
CAACAGCCACAACGTCTATATCATGGCCGACAAGCAGAAGAACGGCATCAAGGTGAACTTCAAGATCCGC
CACAACACCGAGGACGGCAGCGTGCAGCTCGCCGACCACTACCAGCAGAACACCCCCATCGGCGACGGCC
CCGTGCTGCTGCCCGACAACCACTACCTGAGCACCCAGTCCGCCCTGAGCAAAGACCCCAACGAGAAGCG
CGATCACATGGTCCTGCTGGAGTTCGTGACCGCCGCCGGGATCACTCACGGCATGGACGAGCTGTACAAG
TAACCCGGGTGTACAAGTAATCTAGGATACCGTCGAGGTCGTATCACTGGAACAACAACCGCTGAGGCTG
TTGTCACTCTACCACCACCATAACTACGTCTACATAACCGACGCCTACCCCAGTTTCATAGTATTTTCTG
GTTTGATTGTATGAATAATATAAATAAAAAAAAAAACTAGTGGGTACCGCGAATTTCCCCGATCGTTCAA
ACATTTGGCAATAAAGTTTCTTAAGATTGAATCCTGTTGCCGGTCTTGCGATGATTATCATATAATTTCT
GTTGAATTACGTTAAGCATGTAATAATTAACATGTAATGCATGACGTTATTTATGAGATGGGTTTTTATG
ATTAGAGTCCCGCAATTATACATTTAATACGCGATAGAAAACAAAATATAGCGCGCAAACTAGGATAAAT
TATCGCGCGCGGTGTCATCTATGTTACTAGATCGTATACCTAGGGTCAACATGGTGGAGCACGACACACT
TGTCTACTCCAAAAATATCAAAGATACAGTCTCAGAAGACCAAAGGGCAATTGAGACTTTTCAACAAAGG
GTAATATCCGGAAACCTCCTCGGATTCCATTGCCCAGCTATCTGTCACTTTATTGTGAAGATAGTGGAAA
AGGAAGGTGGCTCCTACAAATGCCATCATTGCGATAAAGGAAAGGCCATCGTTGAAGATGCCTCTGCCGA
CAGTGGTCCCAAAGATGGACCCCCACCCACGAGGAGCATCGTGGAAAAAGAAGACGGTCCAACCACGTCT
TCAAAGCAAGTGGATTGATGTGATATCTCCACTGACGTAAGGGATGACGCACAATCCCACTATCCTTCGC
AAGACCCTTCCTCTATATAAGGAAGTTCATTTCATTTGGAGAGAACACGGGGGACTCTAGAGGATCCGAA
ATGCGGGTGATAGTATCACCATACGAAGCTGAAGACATTTTAAAAAGATCAACAGACATGCTACGAAACA
TTGATAGCGGTGTTTTGTCTACAAAGGAATGCATTAAGGCTTTCAGCACCATCACTAGAGACCTGCACTG
TGCAAAGGCATCTTACCAATGGGGAGTTGACACAGGTTTGTATCAACGTAATTGCGCAGAAAAGCACCTT
ATTGATACAGTTGAAAGTAACATAAGGTTGGCACAGCCGCTTGTTAGGGAGAAGGTAGCAGTGCATTTTT
GCAAGGATGAGCCTAAAGAACTTGTTGCCTTCATAACTAGAAAATATGTCGAATTGACTGGAGTAGGTGT
TAGGGAAGCTGTTAAAAGGGAGATGCGGAGTCTCACTAAGACAGTTCTCAATAAGATGTCCCTCGAAATG
GCATTCTATATGTCACCTAGAGCTTGGAAGAACGCAGAATGGCTGGAATTGAAATTTAGTCCCGTAAAGA
TTTTCAGAGATTTGCTTCTCGATGTTGAAACTCTCAATGAACTCTGCGCAGAGGATGACGTTCATGTCGA
TAAAGTTAATGAAAACGGTGATGAGAACCATGATCTCGAACTTCAGGATGAGTGCTGAATTTAAATTGTA
CAAGTAAAGCGGCCCTGCAGGTCGACTCGAATTTCCCCGATCGTTCAAACATTTGGCAATAAAGTTTCTT
AAGATTGAATCCTGTTGCCGGTCTTGCGATGATTATCATATAATTTCTGTTGAATTACGTTAAGCATGTA
ATAATTAACATGTAATGCATGACGTTATTTATGAGATGGGTTTTTATGATTAGAGTCCCGCAATTATACA
TTTAATACGCGATAGAAAACAAAATATAGCGCGCAAACTAGGATAAATTATCGCGCGCGGTGTCATCTAT
GTTACTAGATCTACGTACCCCGCGCCAGCTTGGCGTAATCATGGTCATAGCTGTTGCGATCGCTCTGCAG
ATAACGCGTGGCCGGCCATGAGCGGAGAATTAAGGGAGTCACGTTATGACCCCCGCCGATGACGCGGGAC
AAGCCGTTTTACGTTTGGAACTGACAGAACCGCAACGTTGAAGGAGCCACTCAGCCGCGGGTTTCTGGAG
TTTAATGAGCTAAGCACATACGTCAGAAACCATTATTGCGCGTTCAAAAGTCGCCTAAGGTCACTATCAG
CTAGCAAATATTTCTTGTCAAAAATGCTCCACTGACGTTCCATAAATTCCCCTCGGTATCCAATTAGAGT
CTCATATTCACTCTCAATCCAAATAATCTGCACCGGATCTGGATCGTTTCGCATGATTGAACAAGATGGA
TTGCACGCAGGTTCTCCGGCCGCTTGGGTGGAGAGGCTATTCGGCTATGACTGGGCACAACAGACAATCG
GCTGCTCTGATGCCGCCGTGTTCCGGCTGTCAGCGCAGGGGCGCCCGGTTCTTTTTGTCAAGACCGACCT
GTCCGGTGCCCTGAATGAACTGCAGGACGAGGCAGCGCGGCTATCGTGGCTGGCCACGACGGGCGTTCCT
TGCGCAGCTGTGCTCGACGTTGTCACTGAAGCGGGAAGGGACTGGCTGCTATTGGGCGAAGTGCCGGGGC
AGGATCTCCTGTCATCTCACCTTGCTCCTGCCGAGAAAGTATCCATCATGGCTGATGCAATGCGGCGGCT
GCATACGCTTGATCCGGCTACCTGCCCATTCGACCACCAAGCGAAACATCGCATCGAGCGAGCACGTACT
CGGATGGAAGCCGGTCTTGTCGATCAGGATGATCTGGACGAAGAGCATCAGGGGCTCGCGCCAGCCGAAC
TGTTCGCCAGGCTCAAGGCGCGCATGCCCGACGGCGATGATCTCGTCGTGACCCATGGCGATGCCTGCTT
GCCGAATATCATGGTGGAAAATGGCCGCTTTTCTGGATTCATCGACTGTGGCCGGCTGGGTGTGGCGGAC
CGCTATCAGGACATAGCGTTGGCTACCCGTGATATTGCTGAAGAGCTTGGCGGCGAATGGGCTGACCGCT
TCCTCGTGCTTTACGGTATCGCCGCTCCCGATTCGCAGCGCATCGCCTTCTATCGCCTTCTTGACGAGTT
CTTCTGAGCGGGACTCTGGGGTTCGAAATGACCGACCAAGCGACGCCCAACCTGCCATCACGAGATTTCG
ATTCCACCGCCGCCTTCTATGAAAGGTTGGGCTTCGGAATCGTTTTCCGGGACGCCGGCTGGATGATCCT
CCAGCGCGGGGATCTCATGCTGGAGTTCTTCGCCCACGGGATCTCTGCGGAACAGGCGGTCGAAGGTGCC
GATATCATTACGACAGCAACGGCCGACAAGCACAACGCCACGATCCTGAGCGACAATATGATCGCGGCGT
CCACATCAACGGCGTCGGCGGCGACTGCCCAGGCAAGACCGAGATGCACCGCGATATCTTGCTGCGTTCG
GATATTTTCGTGGAGTTCCCGCCACAGACCCGGATGATCCCCGATCGTTCAAACATTTGGCAATAAAGTT
TCTTAAGATTGAATCCTGTTGCCGGTCTTGCGATGATTATCATATAATTTCTGTTGAATTACGTTAAGCA
TGTAATAATTAACATGTAATGCATGACGTTATTTATGAGATGGGTTTTTATGATTAGAGTCCCGCAATTA
TACATTTAATACGCGATAGAAAACAAAATATAGCGCGCAAACTAGGATAAATTATCGCGCGCGGTGTCAT
CTATGTTACTAGATCGGGGGCCGGCCCTCACTGGTGAAAAGAAAAACCACCCCAGTACATTAAAAACGTC
CGCAATGTGTTATTAAGTTGTCTAAGCGTCAATTTGTTTACACCACAATATATCCTGCCACCAGCCAGCC
AACAGCTCCCCGACCGGCAGCTCGGCACAAAATCACCACTCGATACAGGCAGCCCATCAGTCCGGGACGG
CGTCAGCGGGAGAGCCGTTGTAAGGCGGCAGACTTTGCTCATGTTACCGATGCTATTCGGAAGAACGGCA
ACTAAGCTGCCGGGTTTGAAACACGGATGATCTCGCGGAGGGTAGCATGTTGATTGTAACGATGACAGAG
CGTTGCTGCCTGTGATCAAATATCATCTCCCTCGCAGAGATCCGAATTATCAGCCTTCTTATTCATTTCT
CGCTTAACCGTGACAGAGTAGACAGGCTGTCTCGCGGCCGAGGGGCGCAGCCCCTGGGGGGATGGGAGGC
CCGCGTTAGCGGGCCGGGAGGGTTCGAGAAGGGGGGGCACCCCCCTTCGGCGTGCGCGGTCACGCGCACA
GGGCGCAGCCCTGGTTAAAAACAGGTTTATAAATATTGGTTTAAAAGCAGGTTAAAAGACAGGTTAGCGG
TGGCCGAAAAACGGGCGGAAACCCTTGCAAATGCTGGATTTTCTGCCTGTGGACAGCCCCTCAAATGTCA
ATAGGTGCGCCCCTCATCTGTCAGCACTCTGCCCCTCAAGTGTCAAGGATCGCGCCCCTCATCTGTCAGT
AGTCGCGCCCCTCAAGTGTCAATACCGCAGGGCACTTATCCCCAGGCTTGTCCACATCATCTGTGGGAAA
CTCGCGTAAAATCAGGCGTTTTCGCCGATTTGCGAGGCTGGCCAGCTCCACGTCGCCGGCCGAAATCGAG
CCTGCCCCTCATCTGTCAACGCCGCGCCGGGTGAGTCGGCCCCTCAAGTGTCAACGTCCGCCCCTCATCT
GTCAGTGAGGGCCAAGTTTTCCGCGAGGTATCCACAACGCCGGCGGCCGCGGTGTCTCGCACACGGCTTC
GACGGCGTTTCTGGCGCGTTTGCAGGGCCATAGACGGCCGCCAGCCCAGCGGCGAGGGCAACCAGCCCGG
TGAGCGTCGGAAAGGCGCTCGGTCTTGCCTTGCTCGTCGGTGATGTACACTAGTCGCTGGCTGCTGAACC
CCCAGCCGGAACTGACCCCACAAGGCCCTAGCGTTTGCAATGCACCAGGTCATCATTGACCCAGGCGTGT
TCCACCAGGCCGCTGCCTCGCAACTCTTCGCAGGCTTCGCCGACCTGCTCGCGCCACTTCTTCACGCGGG
TGGAATCCGATCCGCACATGAGGCGGAAGGTTTCCAGCTTGAGCGGGTACGGCTCCCGGTGCGAGCTGAA
ATAGTCGAACATCCGTCGGGCCGTCGGCGACAGCTTGCGGTACTTCTCCCATATGAATTTCGTGTAGTGG
TCGCCAGCAAACAGCACGACGATTTCCTCGTCGATCAGGACCTGGCAACGGGACGTTTTCTTGCCACGGT
CCAGGACGCGGAAGCGGTGCAGCAGCGACACCGATTCCAGGTGCCCAACGCGGTCGGACGTGAAGCCCAT
CGCCGTCGCCTGTAGGCGCGACAGGCATTCCTCGGCCTTCGTGTAATACCGGCCATTGATCGACCAGCCC
AGGTCCTGGCAAAGCTCGTAGAACGTGAAGGTGATCGGCTCGCCGATAGGGGTGCGCTTCGCGTACTCCA
ACACCTGCTGCCACACCAGTTCGTCATCGTCGGCCCGCAGCTCGACGCCGGTGTAGGTGATCTTCACGTC
CTTGTTGACGTGGAAAATGACCTTGTTTTGCAGCGCCTCGCGCGGGATTTTCTTGTTGCGCGTGGTGAAC
AGGGCAGAGCGGGCCGTGTCGTTTGGCATCGCTCGCATCGTGTCCGGCCACGGCGCAATATCGAACAAGG
AAAGCTGCATTTCCTTGATCTGCTGCTTCGTGTGTTTCAGCAACGCGGCCTGCTTGGCCTCGCTGACCTG
TTTTGCCAGGTCCTCGCCGGCGGTTTTTCGCTTCTTGGTCGTCATAGTTCCTCGCGTGTCGATGGTCATC
GACTTCGCCAAACCTGCCGCCTCCTGTTCGAGACGACGCGAACGCTCCACGGCGGCCGATGGCGCGGGCA
GGGCAGGGGGAGCCAGTTGCACGCTGTCGCGCTCGATCTTGGCCGTAGCTTGCTGGACCATCGAGCCGAC
GGACTGGAAGGTTTCGCGGGGCGCACGCATGACGGTGCGGCTTGCGATGGTTTCGGCATCCTCGGCGGAA
AACCCCGCGTCGATCAGTTCTTGCCTGTATGCCTTCCGGTCAAACGTCCGATTCATTCACCCTCCTTGCG
GGATTGCCCCGACTCACGCCGGGGCAATGTGCCCTTATTCCTGATTTGACCCGCCTGGTGCCTTGGTGTC
CAGATAATCCACCTTATCGGCAATGAAGTCGGTCCCGTAGACCGTCTGGCCGTCCTTCTCGTACTTGGTA
TTCCGAATCTTGCCCTGCACGAATACCAGCGACCCCTTGCCCAAATACTTGCCGTGGGCCTCGGCCTGAG
AGCCAAAACACTTGATGCGGAAGAAGTCGGTGCGCTCCTGCTTGTCGCCGGCATCGTTGCGCCACATCTA
GGTACTAAAACAATTCATCCAGTAAAATATAATATTTTATTTTCTCCCAATCAGGCTTGATCCCCAGTAA
GTCAAAAAATAGCTCGACATACTGTTCTTCCCCGATATCCTCCCTGATCGACCGGACGCAGAAGGCAATG
TCATACCACTTGTCCGCCCTGCCGCTTCTCCCAAGATCAATAAAGCCACTTACTTTGCCATCTTTCACAA
AGATGTTGCTGTCTCCCAGGTCGCCGTGGGAAAAGACAAGTTCCTCTTCGGGCTTTTCCGTCTTTAAAAA
ATCATACAGCTCGCGCGGATCTTTAAATGGAGTGTCTTCTTCCCAGTTTTCGCAATCCACATCGGCCAGA
TCGTTATTCAGTAAGTAATCCAATTCGGCTAAGCGGCTGTCTAAGCTATTCGTATAGGGACAATCCGATA
TGTCGATGGAGTGAAAGAGCCTGATGCACTCCGCATACAGCTCGATAATCTTTTCAGGGCTTTGTTCATC
TTCATACTCTTCCGAGCAAAGGACGCCATCGGCCTCACTCATGAGCAGATTGCTCCAGCCATCATGCCGT
TCAAAGTGCAGGACCTTTGGAACAGGCAGCTTTCCTTCCAGCCATAGCATCATGTCCTTTTCCCGTTCCA
CATCATAGGTGGTCCCTTTATACCGGCTGTCCGTCATTTTTAAATATAGGTTTTCATTTTCTCCCACCAG
CTTATATACCTTAGCAGGAGACATTCCTTCCGTATCTTTTACGCAGCGGTATTTTTCGATCAGTTTTTTC
AATTCCGGTGATATTCTCATTTTAGCCATTTATTATTTCCTTCCTCTTTTCTACAGTATTTAAAGATACC
CCAAGAAGCTAATTATAACAAGACGAACTCCAATTCACTGTTCCTTGCATTCTAAAACCTTAAATACCAG
AAAACAGCTTTTTCAAAGTTGTTTTCAAAGTTGGCGTATAACATAGTATCGACGGAGCCGATTTTGAAAC
CACAATTATGGGTGATGCTGCCAACTTACTGATTTAGTGTATGATGGTGTTTTTGAGGTGCTCCAGTGGC
TTCTGTTTCTATCAGCTGTCCCTCCTGTTCAGCTACTGACGGGGTGGTGCGTAACGGCAAAAGCACCGCC
GGACATCAGCGCTATCTCTGCTCTCACTGCCGTAAAACATGGCAACTGCAGTTCACTTACACCGCTTCTC
AACCCGGTACGCACCAGAAAATCATTGATATGGCCATGAATGGCGTTGGATGCCGGGCAACAGCCCGCAT
TATGGGCGTTGGCCTCAACACGATTTTACGTCACTTAAAAAACTCAGGCCGCAGTCGGTAACTATGCGGT
GTGAAATACCGCACAGATGCGTAAGGAGAAAATACCGCATCAGGCGCTCTTCCGCTTCCTCGCTCACTGA
CTCGCTGCGCTCGGTCGTTCGGCTGCGGCGAGCGGTATCAGCTCACTCAAAGGCGGTAATACGGTTATCC
ACAGAATCAGGGGATAACGCAGGAAAGAACATGTGAGCAAAAGGCCAGCAAAAGGCCAGGAACCGTAAAA
AGGCCGCGTTGCTGGCGTTTTTCCATAGGCTCCGCCCCCCTGACGAGCATCACAAAAATCGACGCTCAAG
TCAGAGGTGGCGAAACCCGACAGGACTATAAAGATACCAGGCGTTTCCCCCTGGAAGCTCCCTCGTGCGC
TCTCCTGTTCCGACCCTGCCGCTTACCGGATACCTGTCCGCCTTTCTCCCTTCGGGAAGCGTGGCGCTTT
CTCATAGCTCACGCTGTAGGTATCTCAGTTCGGTGTAGGTCGTTCGCTCCAAGCTGGGCTGTGTGCACGA
ACCCCCCGTTCAGCCCGACCGCTGCGCCTTATCCGGTAACTATCGTCTTGAGTCCAACCCGGTAAGACAC
GACTTATCGCCACTGGCAGCAGGTAACCTCGCGCATACAGCCGGGCAGTGACGTCATCGTCTGCGCGGAA
ATGGACGGGCCCCCGGCGCCAGATCTGGGGAACCCTGTGGTTGGCATGCACATACAAATGGACGAACGGA
TAAACCTTTTCACGCCCTTTTAAATATCCGATTATTCTAATAAACGCTCTTTTCTCTTAGGTTTACCCGC
CAATATATCCTGTCAAACACTGATAGTTT
[106 nt withheld, positions 14100-14205]
G
[44 nt withheld, positions 14207-14250]
CATTCAGGCTGCGCAACTGTTGGGAAGGGCGATCGGTGCGGGCCTCTTCGCTATTACGCCAGCTGGCGAA
AGGGGGATGTGCTGCAAGGCGATTAAGTTGGGTAACGCCAGGGTTTTCCCAGTCACGACGTTGTAAAACG
ACGGCCAGTGAATTGTTAATTAATAGGCCTCGAGGTCAACATGGTGGAGCACGACACACTTGTCTACTCC
AAAAATATCAAAGATACAGTCTCAGAAGACCAAAGGGCAAT
Features (pLannotate 1.2.2; 28 found; start..end, strand, type, name):
      1..344     +  promoter       CaMV 35S promoter: strong constitutive promoter from cauliflower mosaic virus
    298..344     +  promoter       minimal CaMV 35S promoter: minimal 35S promoter from cauliflower mosaic virus
    429..4796    +  CDS            RDRP_PVXX3: Protein inferred from homology: Swiss-Prot protein existence level 3. RNA replication. The central part of this protein possibly functions as an ATP-binding helicase (Probable). From Potato virus X (strain X3) (PVX).
   4880..5218    +  CDS            PA-GFP (fragment): PA-GFP is a photoactivatable green fluorescent protein published in 2002, derived from Aequorea victoria.
   5288..5673    +  CDS            EGFP (fragment): the original enhanced GFP (Yang et al., 1996) mammalian codon-optimized
   5704..5760    +  CDS            CAPSD_PVXX3 (fragment): Experimental evidence at protein level: Swiss-Prot protein existence level 1. Required for genome encapsidation. Forms ribonucleoprotein complexes along with TGB1 helicase and viral RNA. From Potato virus X (strain X3) (PVX).
   5757..5810    +  ncRNA          PVX 3: Accession: RF00184 - Potato virus X cis-acting regulatory element
   5871..6123    +  terminator     NOS terminator: nopaline synthase terminator and poly(A) signal
   6212..6553    +  promoter       CaMV 35S promoter: strong constitutive promoter from cauliflower mosaic virus
   7249..7501    +  terminator     NOS terminator: nopaline synthase terminator and poly(A) signal
   7689..7872    +  promoter       NOS promoter: nopaline synthase promoter NOS promoter
   7893..8687    +  CDS            NeoR/KanR: aminoglycoside phosphotransferase from Tn5; aph(3')-II (or nptII); confers resistance to neomycin, kanamycin, and G418 (Geneticin®)
   8708..8857    +  CDS            ble (fragment): BLE_KLEPN - Experimental evidence at protein level: Swiss-Prot protein existence level 1. Binding protein with a strong affinity to the bleomycin family of antibiotics. Binds to CL990; an antimitotic-antibiotic compound. From Klebsiella pneumoniae.
   8864..8953    +  CDS            ocd (fragment): OCD_AGRFC - Experimental evidence at protein level: Swiss-Prot protein existence level 1. Catalyzes the conversion of L-ornithine into L-proline with release of ammonia. Is involved in the utilization of nopaline, a catabolic pathway that proceeds through L-arginine and L-ornithine to L-proline. Nopaline is a predominant opine in plant cells transformed with Ti plasmid pTiC58. From Agrobacterium fabrum (strain C58 / ATCC 33970) (Agrobacterium tumefaciens (strain C58)).
   8956..9066    +  CDS            ocd (fragment): OCD_AGRFC - Experimental evidence at protein level: Swiss-Prot protein existence level 1. Catalyzes the conversion of L-ornithine into L-proline with release of ammonia. Is involved in the utilization of nopaline, a catabolic pathway that proceeds through L-arginine and L-ornithine to L-proline. Nopaline is a predominant opine in plant cells transformed with Ti plasmid pTiC58. From Agrobacterium fabrum (strain C58 / ATCC 33970) (Agrobacterium tumefaciens (strain C58)).
   9073..9325    +  terminator     NOS terminator: nopaline synthase terminator and poly(A) signal
   9416..9440    -  misc_feature   LB T-DNA repeat: left border repeat from nopaline C58 T-DNA
   9762..10448   -  rep_origin     oriV: incP origin of replication
  10528..11676   -  CDS            trfA: trans-acting replication protein that binds to and activates oriV
  11975..12769   -  CDS            KanR: aminoglycoside phosphotransferase; aphA-3; confers resistance to kanamycin
  12961..13292   +  mobile_element IS1 (fragment): prokaryotic transposable element IS1
  13293..13344   +  misc_feature   bom (fragment): basis of mobility region from pBR322
  13530..13882   -  rep_origin     ori (fragment): high-copy-number ColE1/pMB1/pBR322/pUC origin of replication
  13882..13937   +  mobile_element IS1 (fragment): prokaryotic transposable element IS1
  14061..14085   -  misc_feature   RB T-DNA repeat: right border repeat from nopaline C58 T-DNA
  14100..14250   -  rep_origin     f1 ori (fragment) (sequence partly withheld): f1 bacteriophage origin of replication; arrow indicates direction of (+) strand synthesis
  14248..14403   -  CDS            lacZα (fragment) (sequence partly withheld): LacZα fragment of β-galactosidase; lacZ fragment
  14428..14498   +  promoter       CaMV 35S promoter (enhanced) (fragment): cauliflower mosaic virus 35S promoter with a duplicated enhancer region
