>Addgene plasmid #97423 | pEff Sequencing Result | analyzer sequence | sequence record 183373
TGAGACTTTTCAACAAAGGGTAATATCCGGAAACCTCCTCGGATTCCATTGCCCAGCTATCTGTCACTTT
ATTGTGAAGATAGTGGAAAAGGAAGGTGGCTCCTACAAATGCCATCATTGCGATAAAGGAAAGGCCATCG
TTGAAGATGCCTCTGCCGACAGTGGTCCCAAAGATGGACCCCCACCCACGAGGAGCATCGTGGAAAAAGA
AGACGTTCCAACCACGTCTTCAAAGCAAGTGGATTGATGTGATATCTCCACTGACGTAAGGGATGACGCA
CAATCCCACTATCCTTCGCAAGACCCTTCCTCTATATAAGGAAGTTCATTTCATTTGGAGAGGAGAAAAC
TAAACCATACACCACCAACACAACCAAACCCACCACGCCCAATTGTTACACACCCGCTTGAAAAAGAAAG
TTTAACAAATGGCCAAGGTGCGCGAGGTTTACCAATCTTTTACAGACTCCACCACAAAAACTCTCATCCA
AGATGAGGCTTATAGAAACATTCGCCCCATCATGGAAAAACACAAACTAGCTAACCCTTACGCTCAAACG
GTTGAAGCGGCTAATGATCTAGAGGGGTTCGGCATAGCCACCAATCCCTATAGCATTGAATTGCATACAC
ATGCAGCCGCTAAGACCATAGAGAATAAACTTCTAGAGGTGCTTGGTTCCATCCTACCACAAGAACCTGT
TACATTTATGTTTCTTAAACCCAGAAAGCTAAACTACATGAGAAGAAACCCGCGGATCAAGGACATTTTC
CAAAATGTTGCCATTGAACCAAGAGACGTAGCCAGGTACCCCAAGGAAACAATAATTGACAAACTCACAG
AGATCACAACGGAAACAGCATACATTAGTGACACTCTGCACTTCTTGGATCCGAGCTACATAGTGGAGAC
ATTCCAAAACTGCCCAAAATTGCAAACATTGTATGCGACCTTAGTTCTCCCCGTTGAGGCAGCCTTTAAA
ATGGAAAGCACTCACCCGAACATATACAGCCTCAAATACTTCGGAGATGGTTTCCAGTATATACCAGGCA
ACCATGGTGGCGGGGCATACCATCATGAATTCGCTCATCTACAATGGCTCAAAGTGGGAAAGATCAAGTG
GAGGGACCCCAAGGATAGCTTTCTCGGACATCTCAATTACACGACTGAGCAGGTTGAGATGCACACAGTG
ACAGTACAGTTGCAGGAATCGTTCGCGGCAAACCACTTGTACTGCATCAGGAGAGGAGACTTGCTCACAC
CGGAGGTGCGCACTTTCGGCCAACCTGACAGGTACGTGATTCCACCACAGATCTTCCTCCCAAAAGTTCA
CAACTGCAAGAAGCCGATTCTCAAGAAAACTATGATGCAGCTCTTCTTGTATGTTAGGACAGTCAAGGTC
GCAAAAAATTGTGACATTTTTGCCAAAGTCAGACAATTAATTAAATCATCTGACTTGGACAAATACTCTG
CTGTGGAACTGGTTTACTTAGTAAGCTACATGGAGTTCCTTGCCGATTTACAAGCTACCACCTGCTTCTC
AGACACACTTTCTGGTGGCTTGCTAACAAAGACCCTTGCACCGGTGAGGGCTTGGATACAAGAGAAAAAG
ATGCAGCTGTTTGGTCTTGAGGACTACGCGAAGTTAGTCAAAGCAGTTGATTTCCACCCGGTGGATTTTT
CTTTCAAAGTGGAAACTTGGGACTTCAGATTCCACCCCTTGCAAGCGTGGAAAGCCTTCCGACCAAGGGA
AGTGTCGGATGTAGAGGAAATGGAAAGTTTGTTCTCAGATGGGGACTTGCTTGATTGCTTCACAAGAATG
CCAGCTTATGCGGTAAACGCAGAGGAAGATTTAGCTGCAATCAGGAAAACGCCCGAGATGGATGTCGGTC
AAGAAGTTAAAGAACCTGCAGGAGACAGAAATCAATACTCAAACCCTGCAGAAACTTTCCTCAACAAGCT
CCACAGGAAACACAGTAGGGAGGTGAAACACCAGGCCGCAAAGAAAGCTAAACGCCTAGCTGAAATCCAG
GAGTCAATGAGAGCTGAAGGTGATGCCGAACCAAATGAAATAAGCGGGGGCATGGGGGCAATACCCAGCA
ACGCCGAACTTCCTGGCACGAATGATGCCAGACAAGAACTCACACTCCCAACCACTAAACCTGTCCCTGC
AAGGTGGGAAGATGCTTCATTCACAGATTCTAGTGTGGAAGAGGAGCAGGTTAAACCCCTTGGAAAAGAA
ACCGTTGAAACAGCGACGCAACAAGTCATCGAAGGACTTCCTTGGAAACACTGGATTCCTCAATTAAATG
CTGTTGGATTCAAGGCGCTGGAAATTCAGAGGGATAGGAGTGGAACAATGATCATGCCCATCACAGAAAT
GGTCTCCGGGCTGGAAAAAGAGGACTTCCCTGAAGGAACTCCAAAAGAGTTGGCACGAGAATTGTTCGCT
ATGAACAGAAGCCCTGCCACCATCCCTTTGGACCTGCTTAGAGCCAGAGACTACGGCAGTGATGTAAAGA
ACAAGAGAATTGGTGCCATCACAAAGACACAGGCAACGAGTTGGGGCGAATACTTGACAGGAAAGATAGA
AAGCTTGACTGAGAGGAAAGTTGCGACTTGTGTCATTCATGGAGCTGGAGGTTCTGGAAAAAGTCATGCC
ATCCAGAAGGCATTGAGAGAAATTGGCAAGGGCTCGGACATCACTGTAGTCCTGCCGACCAATGAACTGC
GGCTAGATTGGAGTAAGAAAGTGCCTAACACTGAGCCCTATATGTTCAAGACCTATGAAAAGGCGTTAAT
TGGGGGAACAGGCAGCATAGTCATCTTTGACGATTACTCAAAACTTCCTCCCGGTTACATAGAAGCCTTA
GTCTGTTTCTACTCTAAAATCAAGCTAATCATTCTAACAGGAGATAGCAGACAAAGCGTCTACCATGAAA
CTGCTGAGGACGCCTCCATCAGGCATTTGGGACCAGCAACAGAGTACTTCTCAAAATACTGCCGATACTA
TCTCAATGCCACACACCGCAACAAGAAAGATCTTGCGAACATGCTTGGTGTCTACAGTGAGAGAACGGGA
GTCACCGAAATCAGCATGAGCGCCGAGTTCTTAGAAGGAATCCCAACTTTGGTACCCTCGGATGAGAAGA
GAAAGCTGTACATGGGCACCGGGAGGAATGACACGTTCACATACGCTGGATGCCAGGGGCTAACTAAGCC
GAAGGTACAAATAGTGTTGGACCACAACACCCAAGTGTGTAGCGCGAATGTGATGTACACGGCACTTTCT
AGAGCCACCGATAGGATTCACTTCGTGAACACAAGTGCAAATTCCTCGGCCTTCTGGGAAAAGTTGGACA
GCACCCCTTACCTCAAGACTTTCCTATCAGTGGTGAGAGAACAAGCACTCAGGGAGTACGAGCCGGCAGA
GGCAGAGCCAATTCAAGAGCCTGAGCCCCAGACACACATGTGTGTCGAGAATGAGGAGTCCGTGCTAGAA
GAGTACAAAGAGGAACTCTTGGAAAAGTTTGACAGAGAGATCCACTCTGAATCCCATGGTCATTCAAACT
GTGTCCAAACTGAAGACACAACCATTCAGTTGTTTTCGCATCAACAAGCAAAAGATGAGACCCTCCTCTG
GGCGACTATAGATGCGCGGCTCAAGACCAGCAATCAAGAGACAAACTTCCGAGAATTCCTGAGCAAGAAG
GACATTGGGGACGTTCTGTTTTTAAACTACCAAAAAGCTATGGGTTTACCCAAAGAGCGTATTCCTTTTT
CCCAAGAGGTCTGGGAAGCTTGTGCCCACGAAGTACAAAGCAAGTACCTCAGCAAGTCAAAGTGCAACTT
GATCAATGGGACTGTGAGACAGAGCCCAGACTTCGATGAAAATAAGATTATGGTATTCCTCAAGTCGCAG
TGGGTCACAAAGGTGGAAAAACTAGGTCTACCCAAGATTAAGCCAGGTCAAACCATAGCAGCCTTTTACC
AGCAGACTGTGATGCTTTTTGGAACTATGGCTAGGTACATGCGATGGTTCAGACAGGCTTTCCAGCCAAA
AGAAGTCTTCATAAACTGTGAGACCACGCCAGATGACATGTCTGCATGGGCCTTGAACAACTGGAATTTC
AGCAGACCTAGCTTGGCTAATGACTACACAGCTTTCGACCAGTCTCAGGATGGAGCCATGTTGCAATTTG
AGGTGCTCAAAGCCAAACACCACTGCATACCAGAGGAAATCATTCAGGCATACATAGATATTAAGACTAA
TGCACAGATTTTCCTAGGCACGTTATCAATTATGCGCCTGACTGGTGAAGGTCCCACTTTTGATGCAAAC
ACTGAGTGCAACATAGCTTACACCCATACAAAGTTTGACATCCCAGCCGGAACTGCTCAAGTTTATGCAG
GAGACGACTCCGCACTGGACTGTGTTCCAGAAGTGAAGCATAGTTTCCACAGGCTTGAGGACAAATTACT
CCTAAAGTCAAAGCCTGTAATCACGCAGCAAAAGAAGGGCAGTTGGCCTGAGTTTTGTGGTTGGCTGATC
ACACCAAAAGGGGTGATGAAAGACCCAATTAAGCTCCATGTTAGCTTAAAATTGGCTGAAGCTAAGGGTG
AACTCAAGAAATGTCAAGATTCCTATGAAATTGATCTGAGTTATGCCTATGACCACAAGGACTCTCTGCA
TGACTTGTTCGATGAGAAACAGTGTCAGGCACACACACTCACTTGCAGAACACTAATCAAGTCAGGGAGA
GGCACTGTCTCACTTTCCCGCCTCAGAAACTTTCTTTAACCGTTAAGTTACCTTAGAGATTTGAATAAGT
CTAGATTTTTATTTTTAATTTTCTTTCAAATACTTCCATCAGGCGCGCCATGGTGAGCAAGGGCGAGGAG
CTGTTCACCGGGGTGGTGCCCATCCTGGTCGAGCTGGACGGCGACGTAAACGGCCACAAGTTCAGCGTGT
CCGGCGAGGGCGAGGGCGATGCCACCTACGGCAAGCTGACCCTGAAGTTCATCTGCACCACCGGCAAGCT
GCCCGTGCCCTGGCCCACCCTCGTGACCACCTTCAGCTACGGCGTGCAGTGCTTCAGCCGCTACCCCGAC
CACATGAAGCAGCACGACTTCTTCAAGTCCGCCATGCCCGAAGGCTACGTCCAGGAGCGCACCATCTTCT
TCAAGGACGACGGCAACTACAAGACCCGCGCCGAGGTATGTAGTGTTTTTGGATAACTGAGTTTGCCTAT
GATTTTGTATTTACTGAGATGTTTGTCCTCTTTCTGCAGGTGAAGTTCGAGGGCGACACCCTGGTGAACC
GCATCGAGCTGAAGGGCATCGACTTCAAGGAGGACGGCAACATCCTGGGGCACAAGCTGGAGTACAACTA
CAACAGCCACAACGTCTATATCATGGCCGACAAGCAGAAGAACGGCATCAAGGTGAACTTCAAGATCCGC
CACAACACCGAGGACGGCAGCGTGCAGCTCGCCGACCACTACCAGCAGAACACCCCCATCGGCGACGGCC
CCGTGCTGCTGCCCGACAACCACTACCTGAGCACCCAGTCCGCCCTGAGCAAAGACCCCAACGAGAAGCG
CGATCACATGGTCCTGCTGGAGTTCGTGACCGCCGCCGGGATCACTCACGGCATGGACGAGCTGTACAAG
TAACCCGGGTGTACAAGTAATCTAGGATACCGTCGAGGTCGTATCACTGGAACAACAACCGCTGAGGCTG
TTGTCACTCTACCACCACCATAACTACGTCTACATAACCGACGCCTACCCCAGTTTCATAGTATTTTCTG
GTTTGATTGTATGAATAATATAAATAAAAAAAAAAAACTAGTGGGTACCGCGAATTTCCCCGATCGTTCA
AACATTTGGCAATAAAGTTTCTTAAGATTGAATCCTGTTGCCGGTCTTGCGATGATTATCATATAATTTC
TGTTGAATTACGTTAAGCATGTAATAATTAACATGTAATGCATGACGTTATTTATGAGATGGGTTTTTAT
GATTAGAGTCCCGCAATTATACATTTAATACGCGATAGAAAACAAAATATAGCGCGCAAACTAGGATAAA
TTATCGCGCGCGGTGTCATCTATGTTACTAGATCGTATACCTAGGGTCAACATGGTGGAGCACGACACAC
TTGTCTACTCCAAAAATATCAAAGATACAGTCTCAGAAGACCAAAGGGCAATTGAGACTTTTCAACAAAG
GGTAATATCCGGAAACCTCCTCGGATTCCATTGCCCAGCTATCTGTCACTTTATTGTGAAGATAGTGGAA
AAGGAAGGTGGCTCCTACAAATGCCATCATTGCGATAAAGGAAAGGCCATCGTTGAAGATGCCTCTGCCG
ACAGTGGTCCCAAAGATGGACCCCCACCCACGAGGAGCATCGTGGAAAAAGAAGACGGTCCAACCACGTC
TTCAAAGCAAGTGGATTGATGTGATATCTCCACTGACGTAAGGGATGACGCACAATCCCACTATCCTTCG
CAAGACCCTTCCTCTATATAAGGAAGTTCATTTCATTTGGAGAGAACACGGGGGACTCTAGAGGATCCGA
AATGCGGGTGATAGTATCACCATACGAAGCTGAAGACATTTTAAAAAGATCAACAGACATGCTACGAAAC
ATTGATAGCGGTGTTTTGTCTACAAAGGAATGCATTAAGGCTTTCAGCACCATCACTAGAGACCTGCACT
GTGCAAAGGCATCTTACCAATGGGGAGTTGACACAGGTTTGTATCAACGTAATTGCGCAGAAAAGCACCT
TATTGATACAGTTGAAAGTAACATAAGGTTGGCACAGCCGCTTGTTAGGGAGAAGGTAGCAGTGCATTTT
TGCAAGGATGAGCCTAAAGAACTTGTTGCCTTCATAACTAGAAAATATGTCGAATTGACTGGAGTAGGTG
TTAGGGAAGCTGTTAAAAGGGAGATGCGGAGTCTCACTAAGACAGTTCTCAATAAGATGTCCCTCGAAAT
GGCATTCTATATGTCACCTAGAGCTTGGAAGAACGCAGAATGGCTGGAATTGAAATTTAGTCCCGTAAAG
ATTTTCAGAGATTTGCTTCTCGATGTTGAAACTCTCAATGAACTCTGCGCAGAGGATGACGTTCATGTCG
ATAAAGTTAATGAAAACGGTGATGAGAACCATGATCTCGAACTTCAGGATGAGTGCTGAATTTAAATTGT
ACAAGTAAAGCGGCCCTGCAGGTCGACTCGAATTTCCCCGATCGTTCAAACATTTGGCAATAAAGTTTCT
TAAGATTGAATCCTGTTGCCGGTCTTGCGATGATTATCATATAATTTCTGTTGAATTACGTTAAGCATGT
AATAATTAACATGTAATGCATGACGTTATTTATGAGATGGGTTTTTATGATTAGAGTCCCGCAATTATAC
ATTTAATACGCGATAGAAAACAAAATATAGCGCGCAAACTAGGATAAATTATCGCGCGCGGTGTCATCTA
TGTTACTAGATCTACGTACCCCGCGCCAGCTTGGCGTAATCATGGTCATAGCTGTTGCGATCGCTCTGCA
GATAACGCGTGGCCGGCCATGAGCGGAGAATTAAGGGAGTCACGTTATGACCCCCGCCGATGACGCGGGA
CAAGCCGTTTTACGTTTGGAACTGACAGAACCGCAACGTTGAAGGAGCCACTCAGCCGCGGGTTTCTGGA
GTTTAATGAGCTAAGCACATACGTCAGAAACCATTATTGCGCGTTCAAAAGTCGCCTAAGGTCACTATCA
GCTAGCAAATATTTCTTGTCAAAAATGCTCCACTGACGTTCCATAAATTCCCCTCGGTATCCAATTAGAG
TCTCATATTCACTCTCAATCCAAATAATCTGCACCGGATCTGGATCGTTTCGCATGATTGAACAAGATGG
ATTGCACGCAGGTTCTCCGGCCGCTTGGGTGGAGAGGCTATTCGGCTATGACTGGGCACAACAGACAATC
GGCTGCTCTGATGCCGCCGTGTTCCGGCTGTCAGCGCAGGGGCGCCCGGTTCTTTTTGTCAAGACCGACC
TGTCCGGTGCCCTGAATGAACTGCAGGACGAGGCAGCGCGGCTATCGTGGCTGGCCACGACGGGCGTTCC
TTGCGCAGCTGTGCTCGACGTTGTCACTGAAGCGGGAAGGGACTGGCTGCTATTGGGCGAAGTGCCGGGG
CAGGATCTCCTGTCATCTCACCTTGCTCCTGCCGAGAAAGTATCCATCATGGCTGATGCAATGCGGCGGC
TGCATACGCTTGATCCGGCTACCTGCCCATTCGACCACCAAGCGAAACATCGCATCGAGCGAGCACGTAC
TCGGATGGAAGCCGGTCTTGTCGATCAGGATGATCTGGACGAAGAGCATCAGGGGCTCGCGCCAGCCGAA
CTGTTCGCCAGGCTCAAGGCGCGCATGCCCGACGGCGATGATCTCGTCGTGACCCATGGCGATGCCTGCT
TGCCGAATATCATGGTGGAAAATGGCCGCTTTTCTGGATTCATCGACTGTGGCCGGCTGGGTGTGGCGGA
CCGCTATCAGGACATAGCGTTGGCTACCCGTGATATTGCTGAAGAGCTTGGCGGCGAATGGGCTGACCGC
TTCCTCGTGCTTTACGGTATCGCCGCTCCCGATTCGCAGCGCATCGCCTTCTATCGCCTTCTTGACGAGT
TCTTCTGAGCGGGACTCTGGGGTTCGAAATGACCGACCAAGCGACGCCCAACCTGCCATCACGAGATTTC
GATTCCACCGCCGCCTTCTATGAAAGGTTGGGCTTCGGAATCGTTTTCCGGGACGCCGGCTGGATGATCC
TCCAGCGCGGGGATCTCATGCTGGAGTTCTTCGCCCACGGGATCTCTGCGGAACAGGCGGTCGAAGGTGC
CGATATCATTACGACAGCAACGGCCGACAAGCACAACGCCACGATCCTGAGCGACAATATGATCGCGGCG
TCCACATCAACGGCGTCGGCGGCGACTGCCCAGGCAAGACCGAGATGCACCGCGATATCTTGCTGCGTTC
GGATATTTTCGTGGAGTTCCCGCCACAGACCCGGATGATCCCCGATCGTTCAAACATTTGGCAATAAAGT
TTCTTAAGATTGAATCCTGTTGCCGGTCTTGCGATGATTATCATATAATTTCTGTTGAATTACGTTAAGC
ATGTAATAATTAACATGTAATGCATGACGTTATTTATGAGATGGGTTTTTATGATTAGAGTCCCGCAATT
ATACATTTAATACGCGATAGAAAACAAAATATAGCGCGCAAACTAGGATAAATTATCGCGCGCGGTGTCA
TCTATGTTACTAGATCGGGGGCCGGCCCTCACTGGTGAAAAGAAAAACCACCCCAGTACATTAAAAACGT
CCGCAATGTGTTATTAAGTTGTCTAAGCGTCAATTTGTTTACACCACAATATATCCTGCCACCAGCCAGC
CAACAGCTCCCCGACCGGCAGCTCGGCACAAAATCACCACTCGATACAGGCAGCCCATCAGTCCGGGACG
GCGTCAGCGGGAGAGCCGTTGTAAGGCGGCAGACTTTGCTCATGTTACCGATGCTATTCGGAAGAACGGC
AACTAAGCTGCCGGGTTTGAAACACGGATGATCTCGCGGAGGGTAGCATGTTGATTGTAACGATGACAGA
GCGTTGCTGCCTGTGATCAAATATCATCTCCCTCGCAGAGATCCGAATTATCAGCCTTCTTATTCATTTC
TCGCTTAACCGTGACAGAGTAGACAGGCTGTCTCGCGGCCGAGGGGCGCAGCCCCTGGGGGGATGGGAGG
CCCGCGTTAGCGGGCCGGGAGGGTTCGAGAAGGGGGGGCACCCCCCTTCGGCGTGCGCGGTCACGCGCAC
AGGGCGCAGCCCTGGTTAAAAACAGGTTTATAAATATTGGTTTAAAAGCAGGTTAAAAGACAGGTTAGCG
GTGGCCGAAAAACGGGCGGAAACCCTTGCAAATGCTGGATTTTCTGCCTGTGGACAGCCCCTCAAATGTC
AATAGGTGCGCCCCTCATCTGTCAGCACTCTGCCCCTCAAGTGTCAAGGATCGCGCCCCTCATCTGTCAG
TAGTCGCGCCCCTCAAGTGTCAATACCGCAGGGCACTTATCCCCAGGCTTGTCCACATCATCTGTGGGAA
ACTCGCGTAAAATCAGGCGTTTTCGCCGATTTGCGAGGCTGGCCAGCTCCACGTCGCCGGCCGAAATCGA
GCCTGCCCCTCATCTGTCAACGCCGCGCCGGGTGAGTCGGCCCCTCAAGTGTCAACGTCCGCCCCTCATC
TGTCAGTGAGGGCCAAGTTTTCCGCGAGGTATCCACAACGCCGGCGGCCGCGGTGTCTCGCACACGGCTT
CGACGGCGTTTCTGGCGCGTTTGCAGGGCCATAGACGGCCGCCAGCCCAGCGGCGAGGGCAACCAGCCCG
GTGAGCGTCGGAAAGGCGCTCGGTCTTGCCTTGCTCGTCGGTGATGTACACTAGTCGCTGGCTGCTGAAC
CCCCAGCCGGAACTGACCCCACAAGGCCCTAGCGTTTGCAATGCACCAGGTCATCATTGACCCAGGCGTG
TTCCACCAGGCCGCTGCCTCGCAACTCTTCGCAGGCTTCGCCGACCTGCTCGCGCCACTTCTTCACGCGG
GTGGAATCCGATCCGCACATGAGGCGGAAGGTTTCCAGCTTGAGCGGGTACGGCTCCCGGTGCGAGCTGA
AATAGTCGAACATCCGTCGGGCCGTCGGCGACAGCTTGCGGTACTTCTCCCATATGAATTTCGTGTAGTG
GTCGCCAGCAAACAGCACGACGATTTCCTCGTCGATCAGGACCTGGCAACGGGACGTTTTCTTGCCACGG
TCCAGGACGCGGAAGCGGTGCAGCAGCGACACCGATTCCAGGTGCCCAACGCGGTCGGACGTGAAGCCCA
TCGCCGTCGCCTGTAGGCGCGACAGGCATTCCTCGGCCTTCGTGTAATACCGGCCATTGATCGACCAGCC
CAGGTCCTGGCAAAGCTCGTAGAACGTGAAGGTGATCGGCTCGCCGATAGGGGTGCGCTTCGCGTACTCC
AACACCTGCTGCCACACCAGTTCGTCATCGTCGGCCCGCAGCTCGACGCCGGTGTAGGTGATCTTCACGT
CCTTGTTGACGTGGAAAATGACCTTGTTTTGCAGCGCCTCGCGCGGGATTTTCTTGTTGCGCGTGGTGAA
CAGGGCAGAGCGGGCCGTGTCGTTTGGCATCGCTCGCATCGTGTCCGGCCACGGCGCAATATCGAACAAG
GAAAGCTGCATTTCCTTGATCTGCTGCTTCGTGTGTTTCAGCAACGCGGCCTGCTTGGCCTCGCTGACCT
GTTTTGCCAGGTCCTCGCCGGCGGTTTTTCGCTTCTTGGTCGTCATAGTTCCTCGCGTGTCGATGGTCAT
CGACTTCGCCAAACCTGCCGCCTCCTGTTCGAGACGACGCGAACGCTCCACGGCGGCCGATGGCGCGGGC
AGGGCAGGGGGAGCCAGTTGCACGCTGTCGCGCTCGATCTTGGCCGTAGCTTGCTGGACCATCGAGCCGA
CGGACTGGAAGGTTTCGCGGGGCGCACGCATGACGGTGCGGCTTGCGATGGTTTCGGCATCCTCGGCGGA
AAACCCCGCGTCGATCAGTTCTTGCCTGTATGCCTTCCGGTCAAACGTCCGATTCATTCACCCTCCTTGC
GGGATTGCCCCGACTCACGCCGGGGCAATGTGCCCTTATTCCTGATTTGACCCGCCTGGTGCCTTGGTGT
CCAGATAATCCACCTTATCGGCAATGAAGTCGGTCCCGTAGACCGTCTGGCCGTCCTTCTCGTACTTGGT
ATTCCGAATCTTGCCCTGCACGAATACCAGCGACCCCTTGCCCAAATACTTGCCGTGGGCCTCGGCCTGA
GAGCCAAAACACTTGATGCGGAAGAAGTCGGTGCGCTCCTGCTTGTCGCCGGCATCGTTGCGCCACATCT
AGGTACTAAAACAATTCATCCAGTAAAATATAATATTTTATTTTCTCCCAATCAGGCTTGATCCCCAGTA
AGTCAAAAAATAGCTCGACATACTGTTCTTCCCCGATATCCTCCCTGATCGACCGGACGCAGAAGGCAAT
GTCATACCACTTGTCCGCCCTGCCGCTTCTCCCAAGATCAATAAAGCCACTTACTTTGCCATCTTTCACA
AAGATGTTGCTGTCTCCCAGGTCGCCGTGGGAAAAGACAAGTTCCTCTTCGGGCTTTTCCGTCTTTAAAA
AATCATACAGCTCGCGCGGATCTTTAAATGGAGTGTCTTCTTCCCAGTTTTCGCAATCCACATCGGCCAG
ATCGTTATTCAGTAAGTAATCCAATTCGGCTAAGCGGCTGTCTAAGCTATTCGTATAGGGACAATCCGAT
ATGTCGATGGAGTGAAAGAGCCTGATGCACTCCGCATACAGCTCGATAATCTTTTCAGGGCTTTGTTCAT
CTTCATACTCTTCCGAGCAAAGGACGCCATCGGCCTCACTCATGAGCAGATTGCTCCAGCCATCATGCCG
TTCAAAGTGCAGGACCTTTGGAACAGGCAGCTTTCCTTCCAGCCATAGCATCATGTCCTTTTCCCGTTCC
ACATCATAGGTGGTCCCTTTATACCGGCTGTCCGTCATTTTTAAATATAGGTTTTCATTTTCTCCCACCA
GCTTATATACCTTAGCAGGAGACATTCCTTCCGTATCTTTTACGCAGCGGTATTTTTCGATCAGTTTTTT
CAATTCCGGTGATATTCTCATTTTAGCCATTTATTATTTCCTTCCTCTTTTCTACAGTATTTAAAGATAC
CCCAAGAAGCTAATTATAACAAGACGAACTCCAATTCACTGTTCCTTGCATTCTAAAACCTTAAATACCA
GAAAACAGCTTTTTCAAAGTTGTTTTCAAAGTTGGCGTATAACATAGTATCGACGGAGCCGATTTTGAAA
CCACAATTATGGGTGATGCTGCCAACTTACTGATTTAGTGTATGATGGTGTTTTTGAGGTGCTCCAGTGG
CTTCTGTTTCTATCAGCTGTCCCTCCTGTTCAGCTACTGACGGGGTGGTGCGTAACGGCAAAAGCACCGC
CGGACATCAGCGCTATCTCTGCTCTCACTGCCGTAAAACATGGCAACTGCAGTTCACTTACACCGCTTCT
CAACCCGGTACGCACCAGAAAATCATTGATATGGCCATGAATGGCGTTGGATGCCGGGCAACAGCCCGCA
TTATGGGCGTTGGCCTCAACACGATTTTACGTCACTTAAAAAACTCAGGCCGCAGTCGGTAACTATGCGG
TGTGAAATACCGCACAGATGCGTAAGGAGAAAATACCGCATCAGGCGCTCTTCCGCTTCCTCGCTCACTG
ACTCGCTGCGCTCGGTCGTTCGGCTGCGGCGAGCGGTATCAGCTCACTCAAAGGCGGTAATACGGTTATC
CACAGAATCAGGGGATAACGCAGGAAAGAACATGTGAGCAAAAGGCCAGCAAAAGGCCAGGAACCGTAAA
AAGGCCGCGTTGCTGGCGTTTTTCCATAGGCTCCGCCCCCCTGACGAGCATCACAAAAATCGACGCTCAA
GTCAGAGGTGGCGAAACCCGACAGGACTATAAAGATACCAGGCGTTTCCCCCTGGAAGCTCCCTCGTGCG
CTCTCCTGTTCCGACCCTGCCGCTTACCGGATACCTGTCCGCCTTTCTCCCTTCGGGAAGCGTGGCGCTT
TCTCATAGCTCACGCTGTAGGTATCTCAGTTCGGTGTAGGTCGTTCGCTCCAAGCTGGGCTGTGTGCACG
AACCCCCCGTTCAGCCCGACCGCTGCGCCTTATCCGGTAACTATCGTCTTGAGTCCAACCCGGTAAGACA
CGACTTATCGCCACTGGCAGCAGGTAACCTCGCGCATACAGCCGGGCAGTGACGTCATCGTCTGCGCGGA
AATGGACGGGCCCCCGGCGCCAGATCTGGGGAACCCTGTGGTTGGCATGCACATACAAATGGACGAACGG
ATAAACCTTTTCACGCCCTTTTAAATATCCGATTATTCTAATAAACGCTCTTTTCTCTTAGGTTTACCCG
CCAATATATCCTGTCAAACACTGATAGTTT
[106 nt withheld, positions 14101-14206]
G
[44 nt withheld, positions 14208-14251]
CATTCAGGCTGCGCAACTGTTGGGAAGGGCGATCGGTGCGGGCCTCTTCGCTATTACGCCAGCTGGCGAA
AGGGGGATGTGCTGCAAGGCGATTAAGTTGGGTAACGCCAGGGTTTTCCCAGTCACGACGTTGTAAAACG
ACGGCCAGTGAATTGTTAATTAATAGGCCTCGAGGTCAACATGGTGGAGCACGACACACTTGTCTACTCC
AAAAATATCAAAGATACAGTCTCAGAAGACCAAAGGGCAAT
Features (pLannotate 1.2.2; 28 found; start..end, strand, type, name):
      1..344     +  promoter       CaMV 35S promoter: strong constitutive promoter from cauliflower mosaic virus
    298..344     +  promoter       minimal CaMV 35S promoter: minimal 35S promoter from cauliflower mosaic virus
    429..4796    +  CDS            RDRP_PVXX3: Protein inferred from homology: Swiss-Prot protein existence level 3. RNA replication. The central part of this protein possibly functions as an ATP-binding helicase (Probable). From Potato virus X (strain X3) (PVX).
   4880..5218    +  CDS            PA-GFP (fragment): PA-GFP is a photoactivatable green fluorescent protein published in 2002, derived from Aequorea victoria.
   5288..5673    +  CDS            EGFP (fragment): the original enhanced GFP (Yang et al., 1996) mammalian codon-optimized
   5704..5760    +  CDS            CAPSD_PVXX3 (fragment): Experimental evidence at protein level: Swiss-Prot protein existence level 1. Required for genome encapsidation. Forms ribonucleoprotein complexes along with TGB1 helicase and viral RNA. From Potato virus X (strain X3) (PVX).
   5757..5810    +  ncRNA          PVX 3: Accession: RF00184 - Potato virus X cis-acting regulatory element
   5872..6124    +  terminator     NOS terminator: nopaline synthase terminator and poly(A) signal
   6213..6554    +  promoter       CaMV 35S promoter: strong constitutive promoter from cauliflower mosaic virus
   7250..7502    +  terminator     NOS terminator: nopaline synthase terminator and poly(A) signal
   7690..7873    +  promoter       NOS promoter: nopaline synthase promoter NOS promoter
   7894..8688    +  CDS            NeoR/KanR: aminoglycoside phosphotransferase from Tn5; aph(3')-II (or nptII); confers resistance to neomycin, kanamycin, and G418 (Geneticin®)
   8709..8858    +  CDS            ble (fragment): BLE_KLEPN - Experimental evidence at protein level: Swiss-Prot protein existence level 1. Binding protein with a strong affinity to the bleomycin family of antibiotics. Binds to CL990; an antimitotic-antibiotic compound. From Klebsiella pneumoniae.
   8865..8954    +  CDS            ocd (fragment): OCD_AGRFC - Experimental evidence at protein level: Swiss-Prot protein existence level 1. Catalyzes the conversion of L-ornithine into L-proline with release of ammonia. Is involved in the utilization of nopaline, a catabolic pathway that proceeds through L-arginine and L-ornithine to L-proline. Nopaline is a predominant opine in plant cells transformed with Ti plasmid pTiC58. From Agrobacterium fabrum (strain C58 / ATCC 33970) (Agrobacterium tumefaciens (strain C58)).
   8957..9067    +  CDS            ocd (fragment): OCD_AGRFC - Experimental evidence at protein level: Swiss-Prot protein existence level 1. Catalyzes the conversion of L-ornithine into L-proline with release of ammonia. Is involved in the utilization of nopaline, a catabolic pathway that proceeds through L-arginine and L-ornithine to L-proline. Nopaline is a predominant opine in plant cells transformed with Ti plasmid pTiC58. From Agrobacterium fabrum (strain C58 / ATCC 33970) (Agrobacterium tumefaciens (strain C58)).
   9074..9326    +  terminator     NOS terminator: nopaline synthase terminator and poly(A) signal
   9417..9441    -  misc_feature   LB T-DNA repeat: left border repeat from nopaline C58 T-DNA
   9763..10449   -  rep_origin     oriV: incP origin of replication
  10529..11677   -  CDS            trfA: trans-acting replication protein that binds to and activates oriV
  11976..12770   -  CDS            KanR: aminoglycoside phosphotransferase; aphA-3; confers resistance to kanamycin
  12962..13293   +  mobile_element IS1 (fragment): prokaryotic transposable element IS1
  13294..13345   +  misc_feature   bom (fragment): basis of mobility region from pBR322
  13531..13883   -  rep_origin     ori (fragment): high-copy-number ColE1/pMB1/pBR322/pUC origin of replication
  13883..13938   +  mobile_element IS1 (fragment): prokaryotic transposable element IS1
  14062..14086   -  misc_feature   RB T-DNA repeat: right border repeat from nopaline C58 T-DNA
  14101..14251   -  rep_origin     f1 ori (fragment) (sequence partly withheld): f1 bacteriophage origin of replication; arrow indicates direction of (+) strand synthesis
  14249..14404   -  CDS            lacZα (fragment) (sequence partly withheld): LacZα fragment of β-galactosidase; lacZ fragment
  14429..14499   +  promoter       CaMV 35S promoter (enhanced) (fragment): cauliflower mosaic virus 35S promoter with a duplicated enhancer region
