[The description below was written by a language model from this plasmid's Addgene catalogue record and pLannotate feature annotations shown in this document.]
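Description:
pEff is a plant transient-expression vector, supplied as an empty backbone and built on the binary plasmid pEAQselectK, that carries a self-replicating expression unit derived from the potato virus X (PVX) genome. It is a large plasmid of about 14.5 kb, listed as low copy. It is maintained in bacteria under kanamycin selection through an aphA-3 KanR gene. Replication relies on the broad-host-range incP oriV with its trans-acting trfA protein, and a partial ColE1-type origin is also annotated. The left and right T-DNA border repeats indicate delivery into plant tissue by Agrobacterium.

Within the T-DNA, a CaMV 35S promoter drives transcription of a truncated PVX replicon. This comprises the viral RNA-dependent RNA polymerase, a gfp gene, a short remnant of the coat protein coding region, the PVX 3' cis-acting regulatory element and a NOS terminator. The polymerase is expected to amplify the viral transcript in the plant cell and so raise expression of the downstream gene. No triple gene block or intact coat protein is annotated. The gfp is a placeholder that is replaced with the gene of interest by restriction cloning. It appears as two fragments in the annotation because it contains an intron, and the depositor states that its sequence mismatches do not affect function.

A second CaMV 35S promoter and NOS terminator flank an unannotated region of roughly 700 bp whose content the record does not identify. A NOS promoter–nptII–NOS terminator cassette provides a plant kanamycin-resistance marker. The two sequence records, from the depositor and from repository long-read sequencing, show the same feature order from different start points and differ slightly in length. The repository notes that the plasmid may be unstable in DH5alpha.
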