Addgene plasmid #97423: pEff
Purpose: (Empty Backbone) Transient expression of recombinant proteins in plants. The plasmid contains gfp, which is replaced by the gene of interest.
Depositing lab: Nikolai Ravin. Depositing organization: Research Center for Biotechnology, Russian Academy of Sciences. Publication: Efficient Transient Expression of Recombinant Proteins in Plants by the Novel pEff Vector Based on the Genome of Potato Virus X. Mardanova ES, Blokhina EA, Tsybalova LM, Peyret H, Lomonossoff GP, Ravin NV. Front Plant Sci. 2017 Feb 28;8:247. doi: 10.3389/fpls.2017.00247. eCollection 2017. PubMed 28293244.
Backbone
  Vector backbone: pEAQselectK
  Vector type: Plant Expression
  Promoter: CaMV35S
Growth in bacteria
  Bacterial resistance: Kanamycin, 50 μg/mL
  Growth temperature: 37°C
  Growth strain: DH5alpha
  Copy number: Low Copy
Gene/Insert
  Cloning method: Restriction Enzyme
Terms and licenses: Academic/Nonprofit Terms; Industry Terms: Not Available to Industry
Depositor comments: Mismatches in GFP are not a concern for plasmid function; intron in GFP prevents recognition by analytical software. Addgene Note: Large plasmid may be unstable in DH5alpha. We suggest screening colonies before use.
How to cite: pEff was a gift from Nikolai Ravin (Addgene plasmid # 97423 ; http://n2t.net/addgene:97423 ; RRID:Addgene_97423)
